# Supplementary material for: AUREOCHROME 1b is a transcriptional regulator of pigment biosynthesis in Phaeodactylum tricornutum
Source: bioRxiv preprint, doi:10.64898/2026.06.16.732132, version 1 (2026-06-19)
Supplement: Supplementary files S1-S6 [file 732132_file03.zip › File S1_Plasmidsequence_L2-1_p49-AUREO1b_mVenus_ZeoR.gb]

LOCUS       L2-1_p49-A1b_mV_ZeoR   12300 bp ds-DNA     circular     04-FEB-2025
DEFINITION  .
FEATURES             Location/Qualifiers
     misc_feature    2..5
                     /label="B"
                     /ApEinfo_revcolor="#f58a5e"
                     /ApEinfo_fwdcolor="#f58a5e"
                     /note="locus_tag: B label: B ApEinfo_revcolor: #ff6666 ApEinfo_graphicformat: arrow_data {{0 1 2 0 0 -1} {} 0}width 5 offset 0"
     misc_feature    7..12
                     /label="BsaI"
                     /ApEinfo_revcolor="#b1ff67"
                     /ApEinfo_fwdcolor="#b1ff67"
                     /note="locus_tag: BsaI(1) label: BsaI(1) ApEinfo_revcolor: #008080 ApEinfo_graphicformat: arrow_data {{0 1 2 0 0 -1} {} 0}width 5 offset 0"
     misc_feature    16..55
                     /label="UNSX"
                     /ApEinfo_revcolor="#9eafd2"
                     /ApEinfo_fwdcolor="#9eafd2"
                     /note="locus_tag: UNSX label: UNSX ApEinfo_revcolor: green ApEinfo_graphicformat: arrow_data {{0 1 2 0 0 -1} {} 0}width 5 offset 0"
     primer          complement(36..55)
                     /label="UNSX"
                     /note="sequence: GGTGGAAGGGCTCGGAGTTG"
                     /ApEinfo_revcolor="#d6b295"
                     /ApEinfo_fwdcolor="#d6b295"
     rep_origin      86..805
                     /label="pBR322 ori"
                     /ApEinfo_revcolor="#9437ff"
                     /ApEinfo_fwdcolor="#9437ff"
                     /note="locus_tag: pBR322 ori label: pBR322 ori ApEinfo_revcolor: #9437ff ApEinfo_graphicformat: arrow_data {{0 1 2 0 0 -1} {} 0}width 5 offset 0"
     CDS             complement(825..1616)
                     /label="specR"
                     /ApEinfo_revcolor="#0080ff"
                     /ApEinfo_fwdcolor="#0080ff"
                     /note="locus_tag: specR label: specR ApEinfo_revcolor: #0080ff ApEinfo_graphicformat: arrow_data {{0 1 2 0 0 -1} {} 0}width 10 offset 0"
     promoter        complement(1617..1764)
                     /label="specR promoter"
                     /ApEinfo_revcolor="#ffef86"
                     /ApEinfo_fwdcolor="#ffef86"
                     /note="locus_tag: specR promoter label: specR promoter ApEinfo_revcolor: #ffff00 ApEinfo_graphicformat: arrow_data {{0 1 2 0 0 -1} {} 0}width 10 offset 0"
     misc_feature    2012..2051
                     /label="UNS1"
                     /ApEinfo_revcolor="#85dae9"
                     /ApEinfo_fwdcolor="#85dae9"
                     /note="locus_tag: UNS1 label: UNS1 ApEinfo_revcolor: green ApEinfo_graphicformat: arrow_data {{0 1 2 0 0 -1} {} 0}width 5 offset 0"
     misc_feature    complement(2055..2060)
                     /label="BsaI"
                     /ApEinfo_revcolor="#b1ff67"
                     /ApEinfo_fwdcolor="#b1ff67"
                     /note="locus_tag: BsaI label: BsaI ApEinfo_revcolor: #008080 ApEinfo_graphicformat: arrow_data {{0 1 2 0 0 -1} {} 0}width 5 offset 0"
     misc_feature    2062..2065
                     /label="A"
                     /ApEinfo_revcolor="#f58a5e"
                     /ApEinfo_fwdcolor="#f58a5e"
                     /note="locus_tag: A label: A ApEinfo_revcolor: #ff6666 ApEinfo_graphicformat: arrow_data {{0 1 2 0 0 -1} {} 0}width 5 offset 0"
     misc_feature    2070..2073
                     /label="Overhang"
                     /ApEinfo_revcolor="#f58a5e"
                     /ApEinfo_fwdcolor="#f58a5e"
                     /note="ApEinfo_revcolor: #ff6666 ApEinfo_graphicformat: arrow_data {{0 1 2 0 0 -1} {} 0}width 5 offset 0"
     misc_feature    2074..2087
                     /label="Extra region for cloning"
                     /ApEinfo_revcolor="#85dae9"
                     /ApEinfo_fwdcolor="#85dae9"
                     /note="ApEinfo_revcolor: green ApEinfo_graphicformat: arrow_data {{0 1 2 0 0 -1} {} 0}width 5 offset 0"
     gene            2074..2087
                     /label="Yeast-centromere"
                     /ApEinfo_revcolor="#ffef86"
                     /ApEinfo_fwdcolor="#ffef86"
                     /note="ApEinfo_revcolor: green ApEinfo_graphicformat: arrow_data {{0 1 2 0 0 -1} {} 0}width 5 offset 0"
     misc_feature    2088..3473
                     /label="CEN_ARS_HIS-Consolidated"
                     /ApEinfo_revcolor="#6666ff"
                     /ApEinfo_fwdcolor="#6666ff"
                     /note="ApEinfo_revcolor: #6666ff ApEinfo_graphicformat: arrow_data {{0 1 2 0 0 -1} {} 0}width 5 offset 0"
     misc_feature    3463..3473
                     /label="Missing coveragee"
                     /ApEinfo_revcolor="#85dae9"
                     /ApEinfo_fwdcolor="#85dae9"
                     /note="ApEinfo_revcolor: green ApEinfo_graphicformat: arrow_data {{0 1 2 0 0 -1} {} 0}width 5 offset 0"
     misc_feature    complement(3474..3477)
                     /label="Overhang"
                     /ApEinfo_revcolor="#f58a5e"
                     /ApEinfo_fwdcolor="#f58a5e"
                     /note="label: Overhang(1) ApEinfo_revcolor: #ff6666 ApEinfo_graphicformat: arrow_data {{0 1 2 0 0 -1} {} 0}width 5 offset 0"
     misc_feature    3478..4253
                     /label="oriT-consolidated"
                     /ApEinfo_revcolor="#6666ff"
                     /ApEinfo_fwdcolor="#6666ff"
                     /note="ApEinfo_revcolor: #6666ff ApEinfo_graphicformat: arrow_data {{0 1 2 0 0 -1} {} 0}width 5 offset 0"
     misc_feature    3531..3531
                     /label="mut"
                     /ApEinfo_revcolor="#85dae9"
                     /ApEinfo_fwdcolor="#85dae9"
                     /note="ApEinfo_revcolor: green ApEinfo_graphicformat: arrow_data {{0 1 2 0 0 -1} {} 0}width 5 offset 0"
     misc_feature    complement(4254..4257)
                     /label="Overhang"
                     /ApEinfo_revcolor="#f58a5e"
                     /ApEinfo_fwdcolor="#f58a5e"
                     /note="label: Overhang(2) ApEinfo_revcolor: #ff6666 ApEinfo_graphicformat: arrow_data {{0 1 2 0 0 -1} {} 0}width 5 offset 0"
     gene            4258..5684
                     /label="PtBle"
                     /ApEinfo_revcolor="#ffef86"
                     /ApEinfo_fwdcolor="#ffef86"
                     /note="ApEinfo_revcolor: green ApEinfo_graphicformat: arrow_data {{0 1 2 0 0 -1} {} 0}width 5 offset 0"
     misc_feature    5676..5684
                     /label="Seq for cloning"
                     /ApEinfo_revcolor="#85dae9"
                     /ApEinfo_fwdcolor="#85dae9"
                     /note="ApEinfo_revcolor: green ApEinfo_graphicformat: arrow_data {{0 1 2 0 0 -1} {} 0}width 5 offset 0"
     misc_feature    complement(5685..5688)
                     /label="Overhang"
                     /ApEinfo_revcolor="#f58a5e"
                     /ApEinfo_fwdcolor="#f58a5e"
                     /note="label: Overhang(3) ApEinfo_revcolor: #ff6666 ApEinfo_graphicformat: arrow_data {{0 1 2 0 0 -1} {} 0}width 5 offset 0"
     misc_feature    5697..5700
                     /label="Missing coverage"
                     /ApEinfo_revcolor="#85dae9"
                     /ApEinfo_fwdcolor="#85dae9"
                     /note="ApEinfo_revcolor: green ApEinfo_graphicformat: arrow_data {{0 1 2 0 0 -1} {} 0}width 5 offset 0"
     promoter        5697..7202
                     /label="p49202-consolidated"
                     /ApEinfo_revcolor="#ffef86"
                     /ApEinfo_fwdcolor="#ffef86"
                     /note="ApEinfo_revcolor: #ffff00 ApEinfo_graphicformat: arrow_data {{0 1 2 0 0 -1} {} 0}width 10 offset 0"
     gene            7207..8544
                     /label="Aureo1b"
                     /ApEinfo_revcolor="#f58a5e"
                     /ApEinfo_fwdcolor="#f58a5e"
     misc_feature    8551..8559
                     /label="3xSTOP"
                     /ApEinfo_revcolor="#ff66ff"
                     /ApEinfo_fwdcolor="#ff66ff"
                     /note="ApEinfo_revcolor: #ff66ff ApEinfo_graphicformat: arrow_data {{0 1 2 0 0 -1} {} 0}width 5 offset 0"
     terminator      8564..9193
                     /label="tFcpB-consolidated"
                     /ApEinfo_revcolor="#800000"
                     /ApEinfo_fwdcolor="#800000"
                     /note="ApEinfo_revcolor: #800000 ApEinfo_graphicformat: arrow_data {{0 1 2 0 0 -1} {} 0}width 5 offset 0"
     misc_feature    9207..9210
                     /label="Missing coverage"
                     /ApEinfo_revcolor="#85dae9"
                     /ApEinfo_fwdcolor="#85dae9"
                     /note="ApEinfo_revcolor: green ApEinfo_graphicformat: arrow_data {{0 1 2 0 0 -1} {} 0}width 5 offset 0"
     promoter        9207..10712
                     /label="p49202-consolidated"
                     /ApEinfo_revcolor="#ffef86"
                     /ApEinfo_fwdcolor="#ffef86"
                     /note="ApEinfo_revcolor: #ffff00 ApEinfo_graphicformat: arrow_data {{0 1 2 0 0 -1} {} 0}width 10 offset 0"
     CDS             10717..11430
                     /label="Venus"
                     /ApEinfo_revcolor="#b1ff67"
                     /ApEinfo_fwdcolor="#b1ff67"
                     /note="ApEinfo_revcolor: #80ff00 ApEinfo_graphicformat: arrow_data {{0 1 2 0 0 -1} {} 0}width 10 offset 0"
     primer          10837..10856
                     /label="mV_FW"
                     /note="sequence: AAGCTGACCCTGAAGCTGAT"
                     /ApEinfo_revcolor="#84b0dc"
                     /ApEinfo_fwdcolor="#84b0dc"
     primer          complement(10958..10976)
                     /label="mV_RV"
                     /note="sequence: GCGGACTTGAAGAAGTCGT"
                     /ApEinfo_revcolor="#85dae9"
                     /ApEinfo_fwdcolor="#85dae9"
     misc_feature    11431..11432
                     /label="sfGFP"
                     /ApEinfo_revcolor="#b1ff67"
                     /ApEinfo_fwdcolor="#b1ff67"
                     /note="ApEinfo_revcolor: green ApEinfo_graphicformat: arrow_data {{0 1 2 0 0 -1} {} 0}width 5 offset 0"
     misc_feature    11431..11432
                     /label="Nucl added for serine fus"
                     /ApEinfo_revcolor="#85dae9"
                     /ApEinfo_fwdcolor="#85dae9"
                     /note="ApEinfo_revcolor: green ApEinfo_graphicformat: arrow_data {{0 1 2 0 0 -1} {} 0}width 5 offset 0"
     misc_feature    11437..11445
                     /label="3xSTOP"
                     /ApEinfo_revcolor="#ff66ff"
                     /ApEinfo_fwdcolor="#ff66ff"
                     /note="ApEinfo_revcolor: #ff66ff ApEinfo_graphicformat: arrow_data {{0 1 2 0 0 -1} {} 0}width 5 offset 0"
     terminator      11450..12079
                     /label="tFcpB-consolidated"
                     /ApEinfo_revcolor="#800000"
                     /ApEinfo_fwdcolor="#800000"
                     /note="ApEinfo_revcolor: #800000 ApEinfo_graphicformat: arrow_data {{0 1 2 0 0 -1} {} 0}width 5 offset 0"
     misc_feature    12093..12292
                     /label="uLoop-O-spacer1"
                     /ApEinfo_revcolor="#85dae9"
                     /ApEinfo_fwdcolor="#85dae9"
                     /note="ApEinfo_revcolor: green ApEinfo_graphicformat: arrow_data {{0 1 2 0 0 -1} {} 0}width 5 offset 0"
ORIGIN
        1 atacttgaga ccaCCCCAGG ATACATAGAT TACCACAACT CCGAGCCCTT CCACCcacag
       61 aatcagggga taacgcagga aagaacatgt gagcaaaagg ccagcaaaag gccaggaacc
      121 gtaaaaaggc cgcgttgctg gcgtttttcc ataggctccg cccccctgac gagcatcaca
      181 aaaatcgacg ctcaagtcag aggtggcgaa acccgacagg actataaaga taccaggcgt
      241 ttccccctgg aagctccctc gtgcgctctc ctgttccgac cctgccgctt accggatacc
      301 tgtccgcctt tctcccttcg ggaagcgtgg cgctttctca tagctcacgc tgtaggtatc
      361 tcagttcggt gtaggtcgtt cgctccaagc tgggctgtgt gcacgaaccc cccgttcagc
      421 ccgaccgctg cgccttatcc ggtaactatc gtcttgagtc caacccggta agacacgact
      481 tatcgccact ggcagcagcc actggtaaca ggattagcag agcgaggtat gtaggcggtg
      541 ctacagagtt cttgaagtgg tggcctaact acggctacac tagaaggaca gtatttggta
      601 tctgcgctct gctgaagcca gttaccttcg gaaaaagagt tggtagctct tgatccggca
      661 aacaaaccac cgctggtagc ggtggttttt ttgtttgcaa gcagcagatt acgcgcagaa
      721 aaaaaggatc tcaagaagat cctttgatct tttctacggg gtctgacgct cagtggaacg
      781 aaaactcacg ttaagggatt ttggtcatgc attctaggtg attaTTATTT GCCGACTACC
      841 TTGGTGATCT CGCCTTTCAC GTAGTGGACA AATTCTTCCA ACTGATCTGC GCGCGAGGCC
      901 AAGCGATCTT CTTCTTGTCC AAGATAAGCC TGTCTAGCTT CAAGTATGAC GGGCTGATAC
      961 TGGGCCGGCA GGCGCTCCAT TGCCCAGTCG GCAGCGACAT CCTTCGGCGC GATTTTGCCG
     1021 GTTACTGCGC TGTACCAAAT GCGGGACAAC GTAAGCACTA CATTTCGCTC ATCGCCAGCC
     1081 CAGTCGGGCG GCGAGTTCCA TAGCGTTAAG GTTTCATTTA GCGCCTCAAA TAGATCCTGT
     1141 TCAGGAACCG GATCAAAGAG TTCCTCCGCC GCTGGACCTA CCAAGGCAAC GCTATGTTCT
     1201 CTTGCTTTTG TCAGCAAGAT AGCCAGATCA ATGTCGATCG TGGCTGGCTC GAAGATACCA
     1261 GCAAGAATGT CATTGCGCTG CCATTCTCCA AATTGCAGTT CGCGCTTAGC TGGATAACGC
     1321 CACGGAATGA TGTCGTCGTG CACAACAATG GTGACTTCTA CAGCGCGGAG AATCTCACTC
     1381 TCTCCAGGGG AAGCCGAAGT TTCCAAAAGG TCGTTGATCA AAGCTCGCCG CGTTGTTTCA
     1441 TCAAGCCTTA CGGTCACCGT AACCAGCAAA TCAATATCAC TGTGTGGCTT CAGGCCGCCA
     1501 TCCACTGCGG AGCCGTACAA ATGTACGGCC AGCAACGTCG GTTCGAGATG GCGCTCGATG
     1561 ACGCCAACTA CCTCTGATAG TTGAGTCGAT ACTTCGGCGA TCACCGCTTC CCTCATGCGA
     1621 AACGATCCTC ATCCTGTCTC TTGATCAGAT ATTGATCCCC TGCGCCATCA GATCCTTGGC
     1681 GGCAAGAAAG CCATCCAGTT TACTTTGCAG GGCTTCCCAA CCTTACCAGA GGGCGCCCCA
     1741 GCTGGCAATT CCGGTTCGCT TGCTAAGCTT GCATGCCTGC AAGTCGACTC TAGAGGAgcg
     1801 gtgatcacag gcagcaacgc tctgtcatcg ttacaatcaa catgctaccc tccgcgagat
     1861 catccgtgtt tcaaacccgg cagcttagtt gccgttcttc cgaatagcat cggtaacatg
     1921 agcaaagtct gccgccttac aacggctctc ccgctgacgc cgtcccggac tgatgggctg
     1981 cctgtatcga gtggtgattt tgtgccgagc tCATTACTCG CATCCATTCT CAGGCTGTCT
     2041 CGTCTCGTCT CCGaggtctc aggagaatgg gagctagctc gtcttcaGCG AGCATCACGT
     2101 GCTATAAAAA TAATTATAAT TTAAATTTTT TAATATAAAT ATATAAATTA AAAATAGAAA
     2161 GTAAAAAAAG AAATTAAAGA AAAAATAGTT TTTGTTTTCC GAAGATGTAA AAGACTCTAG
     2221 GGGGATCGCC AACAAATACT ACCTTTTATC TTGCTCGTCC TGCTCTCAGG TATTAATGCC
     2281 GAATTGTTTC ATCTTGTCTG TGTAGAAGAC CACACACGAA AATCCTGTGA TTTTACATTT
     2341 TACTTATCGT TAATCGAATG TATATCTATT TAATCTGCTT TTCTTGTCTA ATAAATATAT
     2401 ATGTAAAGTA CGCTTTTTGT TGAAATTTTT TAAACCTTTG TTTATTTTTT TTTCTTCATT
     2461 CCGTAACTCT TCTACCTTCT TTATTTACTT TCTAAAATCC AAATACAAAA CATAAAAATA
     2521 AATAAACACA GAGTAAATTC CCAAATTATT CCATCATTAA AAGATACGAG GCGCGTGTAA
     2581 GTTACAGGCA AGCGATCCTA GTACACTCTA TATTTTTTTA TGCCTCGGTA ATGATTTTCA
     2641 TTTTTTTTTT CCACCTAGCG GATGACTCTT TTTTTTTCTT AGCGATTGGC ATTATCACAT
     2701 AATGAATTAT ACATTATATA AAGTAATGTG ATTTCTTCGA AGAATATACT AAAAAATGAG
     2761 CAGGCAAGAT AAACGAAGGC AAAGATGACA GAGCAGAAAG CCCTAGTAAA GCGTATTACA
     2821 AATGAAACCA AGATTCAGAT TGCGATCTCT TTAAAGGGTG GTCCCCTAGC GATAGAGCAC
     2881 TCGATCTTCC CAGAAAAAGA GGCAGAAGCA GTAGCAGAAC AGGCCACACA ATCGCAAGTG
     2941 ATTAACGTCC ACACAGGTAT AGGGTTTCTG GACCATATGA TACATGCTCT GGCCAAGCAT
     3001 TCCGGCTGGT CGCTAATCGT TGAGTGCATT GGTGACTTAC ACATAGACGA CCATCACACC
     3061 ACTGAAGACT GCGGGATTGC TCTCGGTCAA GCTTTTAAAG AGGCCCTAGG GGCCGTGCGT
     3121 GGAGTAAAAA GGTTTGGATC AGGATTTGCG CCTTTGGATG AGGCACTTTC CAGAGCGGTG
     3181 GTAGATCTTT CGAACAGGCC GTACGCAGTT GTCGAACTTG GTTTGCAAAG GGAGAAAGTA
     3241 GGAGATCTCT CTTGCGAGAT GATCCCGCAT TTTCTTGAAA GCTTTGCAGA GGCTAGCAGA
     3301 ATTACCCTCC ACGTTGATTG TCTGCGAGGC AAGAATGATC ATCACCGTAG TGAGAGTGCG
     3361 TTCAAGGCTC TTGCGGTTGC CATAAGAGAA GCCACCTCGC CCAATGGTAC CAACGATGTT
     3421 CCCTCCACCA AAGGTGTTCT TATGTAGTTT TACACAGGAG TCtggacttg accaatgGAT
     3481 CGTCTTGCCT TGCTCGTCGG TGATGTACTT CACCAGCTCC GCGAAGTCGC cCTTCTTGAT
     3541 GGAGCGCATG GGGACGTGCT TGGCAATCAC GCGCACCCCC CGGCCGTTTT AGCGGCTAAA
     3601 AAAGTCATGG CTCTGCCCTC GGGCGGACCA CGCCCATCAT GACCTTGCCA AGCTCGTCCT
     3661 GCTTCTCTTC GATCTTCGCC AGCAGGGCGA GGATCGTGGC ATCACCGAAC CGCGCCGTGC
     3721 GCGGGTCGTC GGTGAGCCAG AGTTTCAGCA GGCCGCCCAG GCGGCCCAGG TCGCCATTGA
     3781 TGCGGACCAG CTCGCGGACG TGCTCATAGT CCACGACGCC CGTGATTTTG TAGCCCTGGC
     3841 CGACGGCCAG CAGGTAGGCC GACAGGCTCA TGCCGGCCGC CGCCGCCTTT TCCTCAATCG
     3901 CCCTTCGTTC GTCTGGAAGG CAGTACACCT TGATAGGTGG GCTGCCCTTC CTGGTTGGCT
     3961 TGGTTTCATC AGCCATCCGC TTGCCCTCAT CTGTTACGCC GGCGGTAGCC GGCCAGCCTC
     4021 GCAGAGCAGG ATTCCCGTTG AGCACCGCCA GGTGCGAATA AGGGACAGTG AAGAAGGAAC
     4081 ACCCGCTCGC GGGTGGGCCT ACTTCACCTA TCCTGCCCGG CTGACGCCGT TGGATACACC
     4141 AAGGAAAGTC TACACGAACC CTTTGGCAAA ATCCTGTATA TCGTGCGAAA AAGGATGGAT
     4201 ATACCGAAAA AATCGCTATA ATGACCCCGA AGCAGGGTTA TGCAGCGGAA GATGCTTacc
     4261 atgattacgc caagctcgaa attaaccctc actaaaggga acaaaagctg gtacctaaca
     4321 ggattagtgc aattcgagtt gaatcactgg gaaaaacatt gtcttctttt ttatattatc
     4381 atttgcatta gtgctgcagt cgtagatact tgttggttga aagacatcag ctgggaggga
     4441 ctggactagc gtttggtaag gagacatacc tgttaacgtt ggttgcaaaa ttccatttcg
     4501 cgatttatgt tatctgtaaa tcctgatttg tctggaattc ttgatacttc cgttttttta
     4561 gaggccaatg attagcatcg gcgattctca aaatagcatt ttcgacatgc ggtgctgatt
     4621 tcataaacat agacaacgct tttacatgta aaagtaactt gcggacttgg aacagtgctc
     4681 tgtttttggt gtgaacgtaa ctcagcaata tttctgtgct agcaaggttt tttatgatcg
     4741 accgaagatc tcaaaactcc gggtctttca actgtctgac tagaccatgt tcgtaacgtc
     4801 ggacagcagc tttcgttgta ctggtagaat ttctacgtgc gaagcacgtg taggcaggtt
     4861 gaacgacgat ccctgccgat ggatggattg gcacgcggcg gaacgctttc gtgatctaca
     4921 ccacctggat cttcacatat cttcgaaatc gaaaaattaa ccaagtcgac ggtatcgata
     4981 atattctagc tgagggtacc catggccaag ttgaccagtg ccgttccggt gctcaccgcg
     5041 cgcgacgtcg ccggagcggt cgagttctgg accgaccggc tcgggttctc ccgggacttc
     5101 gtggaggacg acttcgccgg tgtggtccgg gacgacgtga ccctgttcat cagcgcggtc
     5161 caggaccagg tggtgccgga caacaccctg gcctgggtgt gggtgcgcgg cctggacgag
     5221 ctgtacgccg agtggtcgga ggtcgtgtcc acgaacttcc gggacgcctc cgggccggcc
     5281 atgaccgaga tcggcgagca gccgtggggg cgggagttcg ccctgcgcga cccggccggc
     5341 aactgcgtgc acttcgtggc cgaggagcag gactgaccga cgccgaccaa caccgccggt
     5401 ccgacgcggc ccgacgggtc cgaggcctcg gagatctggg cccatgcggc cgcaacaact
     5461 acctcgactt tggctgggac actttcagtg aggacaagaa gcttcagaag cgtgctatcg
     5521 aactcaacca gggacgtgcg gcacaaatgg gcatccttgc tctcatggtg cacgaacagt
     5581 tgggagtctc tatccttcct taaaaattta attttcatta gttgcagtca ctccgctttg
     5641 gtttcacagt caggaataac actagctcgt cttcaatcac gtgccgctGC Aaggagtcca
     5701 AACGGTACGT CAGATCCCAC GTCACTACCG CACCCGGTTA TTCCAGTGCG TAAGCTCGTA
     5761 GTGGAAGAAC AGGCTGCGGT AGTGACGTGG AATTTGACAC TTTCCAATCT TCAAGACCTC
     5821 TAGCCAGCAA AGACTTCTTG AATCTGCAAG GATATTCTAT TTAGATATAA GTATATACTT
     5881 GACAGTGAGG GGGGTCGTGA CCGTCTCTCG CTGGGATAGA GAAGATGGCA ACCATTGAAT
     5941 TGAGAACTCG AAACTTGAGC TTGGTTGGAT CTTGATCATT CTGAATTTGC AGGATAGGTT
     6001 AACAGTAAAA GTCAATCTTG CGCTCGCCAT CTACCAGAAA GCACGTGGGT GCCCAGATCC
     6061 TCCCAACGAG CGAACGGACG GATGCTAGTC GGGGGGATCT CTGTGGGCCA TTCAAACGAA
     6121 AGGCAGATGG CATCGTTCCA AGATCTATTG GTCATTGGGC TTCTCATACA GTCATTGACA
     6181 CCACGATTGA AGACAAATTT TTGTTGACAG TGAAATCGTT GCGGACGCGC TCCGATTCAA
     6241 AAGTTTCCCT ACTCGGTCGC GTCAACCGAC CTTCCCCTCG TGAGTTTACA GCTTGATACG
     6301 CCCTATTTGG CTTCCTATGT AAAGTCTCCA GTGATCATAT TAAAGTCATT GGTCATGACA
     6361 CTCTCCTTGT TCAAAATTTG GTACCATACA ATGCGCGGAG CAGTCAGTTC TCATTTCCAG
     6421 CGATCGTTAA AACAATTAGA GAAATGCCTT ACTTCTCTCT TTATATCTGT ATTACTCAGA
     6481 GTCAGTGAGT AGTACGAATT TCCAACGTCC TAGCTCCAAT TTATGGTTTC AAACAATCCG
     6541 AATTCGTTGG TCCACAGTCA AGGAATTCGC AAGAATCCCT ATTTCACTAG GCGTGCACTA
     6601 TGGGGTCGCT TTTGAGGTTC TCATTTGCGG CGATCGTTAA AACGATTACA GAAATGCTAC
     6661 ACTTCGCTCT TTATATATAT TACTCATTGA GCATCAGGAA TGTCCAATGT CGTAACTCCG
     6721 ATTCATGGTT TCAAACAATC CGAATTCGTT GGTCCGAGGA ATCCGCAAAA AGTAATTGTA
     6781 GTCTATGTAC GACCGAGTCG CTGGTGAGGG TTTTTTGTCG TTGGATTGCT CGAGCGAATT
     6841 CTCCGAGATT GTACAGAAAG CTCAACTTTC GGAAGGCATC TATGTGGTCC AACCAATCTA
     6901 TTCAAATATA TCAATTGTTA AGAGCAGAGT TCGATCCTCA CTATGTGGAG GGGCATGGTG
     6961 AGATTACGGA GTGCCGAGAC ATAAGAGCTC CCTGCAATCA AGTTGATGGA CATGCTTCGA
     7021 AAATGCCATG ACTGAGAACG AGAACGCCCA GATGCTCCGC GGCACGAGAA CTCGATGAAC
     7081 ACGAACCGAA TCCAACGCCA AAAACGCGTT GTCCAAAACA TTGCAACTCT CTCTGATAAA
     7141 AACCAAAACG CCGCAAATTG CACCAGCTTT TTTGGTTGTC CTACGCCTCT TTCCGCACCA
     7201 CCaatgCAAA ATAATTTTCC ACAGCCGCTG TTTGCCCCTG CGGGTCAAAA TGGGATGCAG
     7261 ATGGATGATT TTGATTTGAA CGAAATCTTT GCCGAGTATT TTACCAATGA GTTTGATGAC
     7321 CCTTTGAACG CCTACACGAG CTCAATGGCG AACCACAACG GGGCGGTAAC AGCCGTTGCC
     7381 ATGACGCAGA ACGACACCGT TCCCACGGAA GGGAGAAAAC TGGCCCAGAC TGGGGGATTG
     7441 ACCTTGCCCA CGGGAGGGAT TCGGACGACA TTTCATACTG CTGCCATACA AAAGGCACCA
     7501 TTGATTACCG ATGGGACGAA TCCGGTGACG AAAAAACAGA AAACGGACGA GCAAAGTCAG
     7561 CAACAACACC AACAGCTACT ACACGTGCAG AACCCCCTGC AACAACAGCA ACAACAAGCC
     7621 CTCGCCGCGG CTCACAACAG TGCCATGCAG GCTCATCAGC AAACACAGAA TGCTTCGAAT
     7681 ATGCAGCACC CGGGTGCCGC GATGGTACAA GGGGGTATGG TGTCCTTGCC CGTGGGAGTG
     7741 GGAATACGTC TCGGTGGAAT CGGAGGGATA GCCCCGGCAA CCGCGCAATC CGCCACGCGG
     7801 ACTTCGGGCG TGCCGGGCCA GTTCAACATG TGGGGCCCTG GTACCGGGGG AATGTCGGAG
     7861 CAGGCGGTGG CGGAACGCCG TCAGAGAAAT CGTGAACACG CCAAACGCAG TCGTGTGCGG
     7921 AAAAAGTTTA TGCTTGAATC CCTGCAGGAA CAGGTACGGG AGATGCAAAA ACAGAACCAA
     7981 AACCTGCGCA TGCTGGTTCA GGAACACATT CCGGAACACG CAATGAAAAT TATTGCCGAG
     8041 TGCTGTACCT CGAGTCCGTT GTTTGAAGAA ATGGACGGCA TAGATCAAAC GAAAGGGGCC
     8101 AATCTGGAAC GTGCCGATTT TTCATTGATG CAGAGTTTGA CAATGGGACA GCAATGCTTT
     8161 GTGCTGTCGG ATCCGAAACT ACCCGACAAT CCGATTGTGT TTGCAAGCCC AGGGTTTTAC
     8221 AAATTGACGG GTTACACCAG TCGGGAAGTT CTGGGACGAA ATTGTCGCTT CCTTCAGGGA
     8281 CCAGGCACGG ATGCCAAGGC TGTCGACGTT ATTCGAAAAG CTGTGGGCAC CGGCTCCGAT
     8341 GCAACAGTCT GCTTGCTGAA CTACAAGGCT GATGGAACTC CGTTTTGGAA CCAGTTCTTT
     8401 ATTGCCGCGC TCCGAGACTC GGACAATTGC ATCGTGAATT ACGTGGGTGT ACAAACAGAG
     8461 GTCGAGCCTC AAGCGGGAGT CTCCATGTTG GAAGACAAAG TGAATGCCAT TCTTCCACTG
     8521 CAGACAAAAG ATGATAGTAG CGAGTCAGGT taatgatagg cttTTTACTT GCTGGGTTAG
     8581 GCCGTTTCTG GAATAACATA TTAGATTCTA ACTGGTTCGA AGCATTGCGT TGCTGTAACA
     8641 TTCCCGTTCA CAAAAATACA GAACAGTCTA GAAGTTCGCG AAGACATAAT TTTTCTCTTT
     8701 AGGAGCCCGG AGTTGTAATT GTTCTAGGGC TGTTCCAATA GAGAAGATAT GATGATCAAA
     8761 CATACCAGCC GCGCTTGATT GGACGGAGTA CGTTTGCATC AGCTATTTTG CAAAAGCGCT
     8821 GCACGACGCA CACTCTATGA ACACCTCAAA ACTCTCAACA CAAGTGACAA CCATCCTCTC
     8881 CAAAAGGCTA TCTTTCGGGG CACCTGTAAT ATAAAAAATC ATGGCAGTGC ATTCCATGCA
     8941 AAAAATGTCT AATCTTGTTG GGTTTTAAAG TCTGTATCGA GCACAGAGGT GACAAAAGCC
     9001 ACCGGCTGGA TCGCACTTCT CGGAATTTCC CCCCTACTAT CAAACAAATT CGAATTGCCA
     9061 AAGGTGAAGG GACTAACTGT AAATCCTGAT CAATCAAGGA CTCAATCAAG TACAATGGGC
     9121 TACAATGATA TTTAGATGGG AACACAATGA AACAAATTGA AACTTCTACT GACAGGAGCG
     9181 CAATTGACTT GTGcgctata caggagtcca AACGGTACGT CAGATCCCAC GTCACTACCG
     9241 CACCCGGTTA TTCCAGTGCG TAAGCTCGTA GTGGAAGAAC AGGCTGCGGT AGTGACGTGG
     9301 AATTTGACAC TTTCCAATCT TCAAGACCTC TAGCCAGCAA AGACTTCTTG AATCTGCAAG
     9361 GATATTCTAT TTAGATATAA GTATATACTT GACAGTGAGG GGGGTCGTGA CCGTCTCTCG
     9421 CTGGGATAGA GAAGATGGCA ACCATTGAAT TGAGAACTCG AAACTTGAGC TTGGTTGGAT
     9481 CTTGATCATT CTGAATTTGC AGGATAGGTT AACAGTAAAA GTCAATCTTG CGCTCGCCAT
     9541 CTACCAGAAA GCACGTGGGT GCCCAGATCC TCCCAACGAG CGAACGGACG GATGCTAGTC
     9601 GGGGGGATCT CTGTGGGCCA TTCAAACGAA AGGCAGATGG CATCGTTCCA AGATCTATTG
     9661 GTCATTGGGC TTCTCATACA GTCATTGACA CCACGATTGA AGACAAATTT TTGTTGACAG
     9721 TGAAATCGTT GCGGACGCGC TCCGATTCAA AAGTTTCCCT ACTCGGTCGC GTCAACCGAC
     9781 CTTCCCCTCG TGAGTTTACA GCTTGATACG CCCTATTTGG CTTCCTATGT AAAGTCTCCA
     9841 GTGATCATAT TAAAGTCATT GGTCATGACA CTCTCCTTGT TCAAAATTTG GTACCATACA
     9901 ATGCGCGGAG CAGTCAGTTC TCATTTCCAG CGATCGTTAA AACAATTAGA GAAATGCCTT
     9961 ACTTCTCTCT TTATATCTGT ATTACTCAGA GTCAGTGAGT AGTACGAATT TCCAACGTCC
    10021 TAGCTCCAAT TTATGGTTTC AAACAATCCG AATTCGTTGG TCCACAGTCA AGGAATTCGC
    10081 AAGAATCCCT ATTTCACTAG GCGTGCACTA TGGGGTCGCT TTTGAGGTTC TCATTTGCGG
    10141 CGATCGTTAA AACGATTACA GAAATGCTAC ACTTCGCTCT TTATATATAT TACTCATTGA
    10201 GCATCAGGAA TGTCCAATGT CGTAACTCCG ATTCATGGTT TCAAACAATC CGAATTCGTT
    10261 GGTCCGAGGA ATCCGCAAAA AGTAATTGTA GTCTATGTAC GACCGAGTCG CTGGTGAGGG
    10321 TTTTTTGTCG TTGGATTGCT CGAGCGAATT CTCCGAGATT GTACAGAAAG CTCAACTTTC
    10381 GGAAGGCATC TATGTGGTCC AACCAATCTA TTCAAATATA TCAATTGTTA AGAGCAGAGT
    10441 TCGATCCTCA CTATGTGGAG GGGCATGGTG AGATTACGGA GTGCCGAGAC ATAAGAGCTC
    10501 CCTGCAATCA AGTTGATGGA CATGCTTCGA AAATGCCATG ACTGAGAACG AGAACGCCCA
    10561 GATGCTCCGC GGCACGAGAA CTCGATGAAC ACGAACCGAA TCCAACGCCA AAAACGCGTT
    10621 GTCCAAAACA TTGCAACTCT CTCTGATAAA AACCAAAACG CCGCAAATTG CACCAGCTTT
    10681 TTTGGTTGTC CTACGCCTCT TTCCGCACCA CCaatgGTGA GCAAGGGCGA GGAGCTGTTC
    10741 ACCGGGGTGG TGCCCATCCT GGTCGAGCTG GACGGCGACG TAAACGGCCA CAAGTTCAGC
    10801 GTGTCCGGCG AGGGCGAGGG CGATGCCACC TACGGCAAGC TGACCCTGAA GCTGATCTGC
    10861 ACCACCGGCA AGCTGCCCGT GCCCTGGCCC ACCCTCGTGA CCACCCTGGG CTACGGCCTG
    10921 CAGTGCTTCG CCCGCTACCC CGACCACATG AAGCAGCACG ACTTCTTCAA GTCCGCCATG
    10981 CCCGAAGGCT ACGTCCAGGA GCGCACCATC TTCTTCAAGG ACGACGGCAA CTACAAGACC
    11041 CGCGCCGAGG TGAAGTTCGA GGGCGACACC CTGGTGAACC GCATCGAGCT GAAGGGCATC
    11101 GACTTCAAGG AGGACGGCAA CATCCTGGGG CACAAGCTGG AGTACAACTA CAACAGCCAC
    11161 AACGTCTATA TCACCGCCGA CAAGCAGAAG AACGGCATCA AGGCCAACTT CAAGATCCGC
    11221 CACAACATCG AGGACGGCGG CGTGCAGCTC GCCGACCACT ACCAGCAGAA CACCCCCATC
    11281 GGCGACGGCC CCGTGCTGCT GCCCGACAAC CACTACCTGA GCTACCAGTC CGCCCTGAGC
    11341 AAAGACCCCA ACGAGAAGCG CGATCACATG GTCCTGCTGG AGTTCGTGAC CGCCGCCGGG
    11401 ATCACTCTCG GCATGGACGA GCTGTACAAG TCAGGTtaat gataggcttT TTACTTGCTG
    11461 GGTTAGGCCG TTTCTGGAAT AACATATTAG ATTCTAACTG GTTCGAAGCA TTGCGTTGCT
    11521 GTAACATTCC CGTTCACAAA AATACAGAAC AGTCTAGAAG TTCGCGAAGA CATAATTTTT
    11581 CTCTTTAGGA GCCCGGAGTT GTAATTGTTC TAGGGCTGTT CCAATAGAGA AGATATGATG
    11641 ATCAAACATA CCAGCCGCGC TTGATTGGAC GGAGTACGTT TGCATCAGCT ATTTTGCAAA
    11701 AGCGCTGCAC GACGCACACT CTATGAACAC CTCAAAACTC TCAACACAAG TGACAACCAT
    11761 CCTCTCCAAA AGGCTATCTT TCGGGGCACC TGTAATATAA AAAATCATGG CAGTGCATTC
    11821 CATGCAAAAA ATGTCTAATC TTGTTGGGTT TTAAAGTCTG TATCGAGCAC AGAGGTGACA
    11881 AAAGCCACCG GCTGGATCGC ACTTCTCGGA ATTTCCCCCC TACTATCAAA CAAATTCGAA
    11941 TTGCCAAAGG TGAAGGGACT AACTGTAAAT CCTGATCAAT CAAGGACTCA ATCAAGTACA
    12001 ATGGGCTACA ATGATATTTA GATGGGAACA CAATGAAACA AATTGAAACT TCTACTGACA
    12061 GGAGCGCAAT TGACTTGTGc gctacagagg agGGGAACAA AGGATTGTGC AGTGCCATAC
    12121 GACAAGTTCG CCTCAATCGC CAAACCCCTT GACTGTGCTT CCCGAGCGGA AACATTTAGA
    12181 TTGGCTACTA CAACCGTTGC TCTCCGGGCG GATAAGAGAA TAAATCTGGA TTCGGCAGAG
    12241 TAGTCGGCCT TATCATCAGT TAGATGTTGA TAATCCCGTT GGGCAGGTCA CAcgctaggt
//
