# Supplementary material for: AUREOCHROME 1b is a transcriptional regulator of pigment biosynthesis in Phaeodactylum tricornutum
Source: bioRxiv preprint, doi:10.64898/2026.06.16.732132, version 1 (2026-06-19)
Supplement: Supplementary files S1-S6 [file 732132_file03.zip › File S2_Plasmidsequence_L2-1_p49-HSF1_mVenus_ZeoR..gb]

LOCUS       L2-1_p49-HSF1_ZeoR     12231 bp ds-DNA     circular     22-JAN-2025
DEFINITION  .
FEATURES             Location/Qualifiers
     misc_feature    2..5
                     /label="B"
                     /ApEinfo_revcolor="#f58a5e"
                     /ApEinfo_fwdcolor="#f58a5e"
                     /note="locus_tag: B label: B ApEinfo_revcolor: #ff6666 ApEinfo_graphicformat: arrow_data {{0 1 2 0 0 -1} {} 0}width 5 offset 0"
     misc_feature    7..12
                     /label="BsaI"
                     /ApEinfo_revcolor="#b1ff67"
                     /ApEinfo_fwdcolor="#b1ff67"
                     /note="locus_tag: BsaI(1) label: BsaI(1) ApEinfo_revcolor: #008080 ApEinfo_graphicformat: arrow_data {{0 1 2 0 0 -1} {} 0}width 5 offset 0"
     misc_feature    16..55
                     /label="UNSX"
                     /ApEinfo_revcolor="#9eafd2"
                     /ApEinfo_fwdcolor="#9eafd2"
                     /note="locus_tag: UNSX label: UNSX ApEinfo_revcolor: green ApEinfo_graphicformat: arrow_data {{0 1 2 0 0 -1} {} 0}width 5 offset 0"
     rep_origin      86..805
                     /label="pBR322 ori"
                     /ApEinfo_revcolor="#9437ff"
                     /ApEinfo_fwdcolor="#9437ff"
                     /note="locus_tag: pBR322 ori label: pBR322 ori ApEinfo_revcolor: #9437ff ApEinfo_graphicformat: arrow_data {{0 1 2 0 0 -1} {} 0}width 5 offset 0"
     CDS             complement(825..1616)
                     /label="specR"
                     /ApEinfo_revcolor="#0080ff"
                     /ApEinfo_fwdcolor="#0080ff"
                     /note="locus_tag: specR label: specR ApEinfo_revcolor: #0080ff ApEinfo_graphicformat: arrow_data {{0 1 2 0 0 -1} {} 0}width 10 offset 0"
     promoter        complement(1617..1764)
                     /label="specR promoter"
                     /ApEinfo_revcolor="#ffef86"
                     /ApEinfo_fwdcolor="#ffef86"
                     /note="locus_tag: specR promoter label: specR promoter ApEinfo_revcolor: #ffff00 ApEinfo_graphicformat: arrow_data {{0 1 2 0 0 -1} {} 0}width 10 offset 0"
     misc_feature    2012..2051
                     /label="UNS1"
                     /ApEinfo_revcolor="#85dae9"
                     /ApEinfo_fwdcolor="#85dae9"
                     /note="locus_tag: UNS1 label: UNS1 ApEinfo_revcolor: green ApEinfo_graphicformat: arrow_data {{0 1 2 0 0 -1} {} 0}width 5 offset 0"
     misc_feature    complement(2055..2060)
                     /label="BsaI"
                     /ApEinfo_revcolor="#b1ff67"
                     /ApEinfo_fwdcolor="#b1ff67"
                     /note="locus_tag: BsaI label: BsaI ApEinfo_revcolor: #008080 ApEinfo_graphicformat: arrow_data {{0 1 2 0 0 -1} {} 0}width 5 offset 0"
     misc_feature    2062..2065
                     /label="A"
                     /ApEinfo_revcolor="#f58a5e"
                     /ApEinfo_fwdcolor="#f58a5e"
                     /note="locus_tag: A label: A ApEinfo_revcolor: #ff6666 ApEinfo_graphicformat: arrow_data {{0 1 2 0 0 -1} {} 0}width 5 offset 0"
     misc_feature    2070..2073
                     /label="Overhang"
                     /ApEinfo_revcolor="#f58a5e"
                     /ApEinfo_fwdcolor="#f58a5e"
                     /note="ApEinfo_revcolor: #ff6666 ApEinfo_graphicformat: arrow_data {{0 1 2 0 0 -1} {} 0}width 5 offset 0"
     gene            2074..2087
                     /label="Yeast-centromere"
                     /ApEinfo_revcolor="#ffef86"
                     /ApEinfo_fwdcolor="#ffef86"
                     /note="ApEinfo_revcolor: green ApEinfo_graphicformat: arrow_data {{0 1 2 0 0 -1} {} 0}width 5 offset 0"
     misc_feature    2074..2087
                     /label="Extra region for cloning"
                     /ApEinfo_revcolor="#85dae9"
                     /ApEinfo_fwdcolor="#85dae9"
                     /note="ApEinfo_revcolor: green ApEinfo_graphicformat: arrow_data {{0 1 2 0 0 -1} {} 0}width 5 offset 0"
     misc_feature    2088..3473
                     /label="CEN_ARS_HIS-Consolidated"
                     /ApEinfo_revcolor="#6666ff"
                     /ApEinfo_fwdcolor="#6666ff"
                     /note="ApEinfo_revcolor: #6666ff ApEinfo_graphicformat: arrow_data {{0 1 2 0 0 -1} {} 0}width 5 offset 0"
     misc_feature    3463..3473
                     /label="Missing coveragee"
                     /ApEinfo_revcolor="#85dae9"
                     /ApEinfo_fwdcolor="#85dae9"
                     /note="ApEinfo_revcolor: green ApEinfo_graphicformat: arrow_data {{0 1 2 0 0 -1} {} 0}width 5 offset 0"
     misc_feature    complement(3474..3477)
                     /label="Overhang"
                     /ApEinfo_revcolor="#f58a5e"
                     /ApEinfo_fwdcolor="#f58a5e"
                     /note="label: Overhang(1) ApEinfo_revcolor: #ff6666 ApEinfo_graphicformat: arrow_data {{0 1 2 0 0 -1} {} 0}width 5 offset 0"
     misc_feature    3478..4253
                     /label="oriT-consolidated"
                     /ApEinfo_revcolor="#6666ff"
                     /ApEinfo_fwdcolor="#6666ff"
                     /note="ApEinfo_revcolor: #6666ff ApEinfo_graphicformat: arrow_data {{0 1 2 0 0 -1} {} 0}width 5 offset 0"
     misc_feature    3531..3531
                     /label="mut"
                     /ApEinfo_revcolor="#85dae9"
                     /ApEinfo_fwdcolor="#85dae9"
                     /note="ApEinfo_revcolor: green ApEinfo_graphicformat: arrow_data {{0 1 2 0 0 -1} {} 0}width 5 offset 0"
     misc_feature    complement(4254..4257)
                     /label="Overhang"
                     /ApEinfo_revcolor="#f58a5e"
                     /ApEinfo_fwdcolor="#f58a5e"
                     /note="label: Overhang(2) ApEinfo_revcolor: #ff6666 ApEinfo_graphicformat: arrow_data {{0 1 2 0 0 -1} {} 0}width 5 offset 0"
     gene            4258..5684
                     /label="PtBle"
                     /ApEinfo_revcolor="#ffef86"
                     /ApEinfo_fwdcolor="#ffef86"
                     /note="ApEinfo_revcolor: green ApEinfo_graphicformat: arrow_data {{0 1 2 0 0 -1} {} 0}width 5 offset 0"
     misc_feature    5676..5684
                     /label="Seq for cloning"
                     /ApEinfo_revcolor="#85dae9"
                     /ApEinfo_fwdcolor="#85dae9"
                     /note="ApEinfo_revcolor: green ApEinfo_graphicformat: arrow_data {{0 1 2 0 0 -1} {} 0}width 5 offset 0"
     misc_feature    complement(5685..5688)
                     /label="Overhang"
                     /ApEinfo_revcolor="#f58a5e"
                     /ApEinfo_fwdcolor="#f58a5e"
                     /note="label: Overhang(3) ApEinfo_revcolor: #ff6666 ApEinfo_graphicformat: arrow_data {{0 1 2 0 0 -1} {} 0}width 5 offset 0"
     misc_feature    5697..5700
                     /label="Missing coverage"
                     /ApEinfo_revcolor="#85dae9"
                     /ApEinfo_fwdcolor="#85dae9"
                     /note="ApEinfo_revcolor: green ApEinfo_graphicformat: arrow_data {{0 1 2 0 0 -1} {} 0}width 5 offset 0"
     promoter        5697..7202
                     /label="p49202-consolidated"
                     /ApEinfo_revcolor="#ffef86"
                     /ApEinfo_fwdcolor="#ffef86"
                     /note="ApEinfo_revcolor: #ffff00 ApEinfo_graphicformat: arrow_data {{0 1 2 0 0 -1} {} 0}width 10 offset 0"
     misc_feature    7207..8475
                     /label="HSF1"
                     /ApEinfo_revcolor="#f58a5e"
                     /ApEinfo_fwdcolor="#f58a5e"
     misc_feature    8482..8490
                     /label="3xSTOP"
                     /ApEinfo_revcolor="#ff66ff"
                     /ApEinfo_fwdcolor="#ff66ff"
                     /note="ApEinfo_revcolor: #ff66ff ApEinfo_graphicformat: arrow_data {{0 1 2 0 0 -1} {} 0}width 5 offset 0"
     terminator      8495..9124
                     /label="tFcpB-consolidated"
                     /ApEinfo_revcolor="#800000"
                     /ApEinfo_fwdcolor="#800000"
                     /note="ApEinfo_revcolor: #800000 ApEinfo_graphicformat: arrow_data {{0 1 2 0 0 -1} {} 0}width 5 offset 0"
     misc_feature    9138..9141
                     /label="Missing coverage"
                     /ApEinfo_revcolor="#85dae9"
                     /ApEinfo_fwdcolor="#85dae9"
                     /note="ApEinfo_revcolor: green ApEinfo_graphicformat: arrow_data {{0 1 2 0 0 -1} {} 0}width 5 offset 0"
     promoter        9138..10643
                     /label="p49202-consolidated"
                     /ApEinfo_revcolor="#ffef86"
                     /ApEinfo_fwdcolor="#ffef86"
                     /note="ApEinfo_revcolor: #ffff00 ApEinfo_graphicformat: arrow_data {{0 1 2 0 0 -1} {} 0}width 10 offset 0"
     CDS             10648..11361
                     /label="Venus"
                     /ApEinfo_revcolor="#b1ff67"
                     /ApEinfo_fwdcolor="#b1ff67"
                     /note="ApEinfo_revcolor: #80ff00 ApEinfo_graphicformat: arrow_data {{0 1 2 0 0 -1} {} 0}width 10 offset 0"
     misc_feature    11362..11363
                     /label="sfGFP"
                     /ApEinfo_revcolor="#b1ff67"
                     /ApEinfo_fwdcolor="#b1ff67"
                     /note="ApEinfo_revcolor: green ApEinfo_graphicformat: arrow_data {{0 1 2 0 0 -1} {} 0}width 5 offset 0"
     misc_feature    11362..11363
                     /label="Nucl added for serine fus"
                     /ApEinfo_revcolor="#85dae9"
                     /ApEinfo_fwdcolor="#85dae9"
                     /note="ApEinfo_revcolor: green ApEinfo_graphicformat: arrow_data {{0 1 2 0 0 -1} {} 0}width 5 offset 0"
     misc_feature    11368..11376
                     /label="3xSTOP"
                     /ApEinfo_revcolor="#ff66ff"
                     /ApEinfo_fwdcolor="#ff66ff"
                     /note="ApEinfo_revcolor: #ff66ff ApEinfo_graphicformat: arrow_data {{0 1 2 0 0 -1} {} 0}width 5 offset 0"
     terminator      11381..12010
                     /label="tFcpB-consolidated"
                     /ApEinfo_revcolor="#800000"
                     /ApEinfo_fwdcolor="#800000"
                     /note="ApEinfo_revcolor: #800000 ApEinfo_graphicformat: arrow_data {{0 1 2 0 0 -1} {} 0}width 5 offset 0"
     misc_feature    12024..12223
                     /label="uLoop-O-spacer1"
                     /ApEinfo_revcolor="#85dae9"
                     /ApEinfo_fwdcolor="#85dae9"
                     /note="ApEinfo_revcolor: green ApEinfo_graphicformat: arrow_data {{0 1 2 0 0 -1} {} 0}width 5 offset 0"
ORIGIN
        1 atacttgaga ccaCCCCAGG ATACATAGAT TACCACAACT CCGAGCCCTT CCACCcacag
       61 aatcagggga taacgcagga aagaacatgt gagcaaaagg ccagcaaaag gccaggaacc
      121 gtaaaaaggc cgcgttgctg gcgtttttcc ataggctccg cccccctgac gagcatcaca
      181 aaaatcgacg ctcaagtcag aggtggcgaa acccgacagg actataaaga taccaggcgt
      241 ttccccctgg aagctccctc gtgcgctctc ctgttccgac cctgccgctt accggatacc
      301 tgtccgcctt tctcccttcg ggaagcgtgg cgctttctca tagctcacgc tgtaggtatc
      361 tcagttcggt gtaggtcgtt cgctccaagc tgggctgtgt gcacgaaccc cccgttcagc
      421 ccgaccgctg cgccttatcc ggtaactatc gtcttgagtc caacccggta agacacgact
      481 tatcgccact ggcagcagcc actggtaaca ggattagcag agcgaggtat gtaggcggtg
      541 ctacagagtt cttgaagtgg tggcctaact acggctacac tagaaggaca gtatttggta
      601 tctgcgctct gctgaagcca gttaccttcg gaaaaagagt tggtagctct tgatccggca
      661 aacaaaccac cgctggtagc ggtggttttt ttgtttgcaa gcagcagatt acgcgcagaa
      721 aaaaaggatc tcaagaagat cctttgatct tttctacggg gtctgacgct cagtggaacg
      781 aaaactcacg ttaagggatt ttggtcatgc attctaggtg attaTTATTT GCCGACTACC
      841 TTGGTGATCT CGCCTTTCAC GTAGTGGACA AATTCTTCCA ACTGATCTGC GCGCGAGGCC
      901 AAGCGATCTT CTTCTTGTCC AAGATAAGCC TGTCTAGCTT CAAGTATGAC GGGCTGATAC
      961 TGGGCCGGCA GGCGCTCCAT TGCCCAGTCG GCAGCGACAT CCTTCGGCGC GATTTTGCCG
     1021 GTTACTGCGC TGTACCAAAT GCGGGACAAC GTAAGCACTA CATTTCGCTC ATCGCCAGCC
     1081 CAGTCGGGCG GCGAGTTCCA TAGCGTTAAG GTTTCATTTA GCGCCTCAAA TAGATCCTGT
     1141 TCAGGAACCG GATCAAAGAG TTCCTCCGCC GCTGGACCTA CCAAGGCAAC GCTATGTTCT
     1201 CTTGCTTTTG TCAGCAAGAT AGCCAGATCA ATGTCGATCG TGGCTGGCTC GAAGATACCA
     1261 GCAAGAATGT CATTGCGCTG CCATTCTCCA AATTGCAGTT CGCGCTTAGC TGGATAACGC
     1321 CACGGAATGA TGTCGTCGTG CACAACAATG GTGACTTCTA CAGCGCGGAG AATCTCACTC
     1381 TCTCCAGGGG AAGCCGAAGT TTCCAAAAGG TCGTTGATCA AAGCTCGCCG CGTTGTTTCA
     1441 TCAAGCCTTA CGGTCACCGT AACCAGCAAA TCAATATCAC TGTGTGGCTT CAGGCCGCCA
     1501 TCCACTGCGG AGCCGTACAA ATGTACGGCC AGCAACGTCG GTTCGAGATG GCGCTCGATG
     1561 ACGCCAACTA CCTCTGATAG TTGAGTCGAT ACTTCGGCGA TCACCGCTTC CCTCATGCGA
     1621 AACGATCCTC ATCCTGTCTC TTGATCAGAT ATTGATCCCC TGCGCCATCA GATCCTTGGC
     1681 GGCAAGAAAG CCATCCAGTT TACTTTGCAG GGCTTCCCAA CCTTACCAGA GGGCGCCCCA
     1741 GCTGGCAATT CCGGTTCGCT TGCTAAGCTT GCATGCCTGC AAGTCGACTC TAGAGGAgcg
     1801 gtgatcacag gcagcaacgc tctgtcatcg ttacaatcaa catgctaccc tccgcgagat
     1861 catccgtgtt tcaaacccgg cagcttagtt gccgttcttc cgaatagcat cggtaacatg
     1921 agcaaagtct gccgccttac aacggctctc ccgctgacgc cgtcccggac tgatgggctg
     1981 cctgtatcga gtggtgattt tgtgccgagc tCATTACTCG CATCCATTCT CAGGCTGTCT
     2041 CGTCTCGTCT CCGaggtctc aggagaatgg gagctagctc gtcttcaGCG AGCATCACGT
     2101 GCTATAAAAA TAATTATAAT TTAAATTTTT TAATATAAAT ATATAAATTA AAAATAGAAA
     2161 GTAAAAAAAG AAATTAAAGA AAAAATAGTT TTTGTTTTCC GAAGATGTAA AAGACTCTAG
     2221 GGGGATCGCC AACAAATACT ACCTTTTATC TTGCTCGTCC TGCTCTCAGG TATTAATGCC
     2281 GAATTGTTTC ATCTTGTCTG TGTAGAAGAC CACACACGAA AATCCTGTGA TTTTACATTT
     2341 TACTTATCGT TAATCGAATG TATATCTATT TAATCTGCTT TTCTTGTCTA ATAAATATAT
     2401 ATGTAAAGTA CGCTTTTTGT TGAAATTTTT TAAACCTTTG TTTATTTTTT TTTCTTCATT
     2461 CCGTAACTCT TCTACCTTCT TTATTTACTT TCTAAAATCC AAATACAAAA CATAAAAATA
     2521 AATAAACACA GAGTAAATTC CCAAATTATT CCATCATTAA AAGATACGAG GCGCGTGTAA
     2581 GTTACAGGCA AGCGATCCTA GTACACTCTA TATTTTTTTA TGCCTCGGTA ATGATTTTCA
     2641 TTTTTTTTTT CCACCTAGCG GATGACTCTT TTTTTTTCTT AGCGATTGGC ATTATCACAT
     2701 AATGAATTAT ACATTATATA AAGTAATGTG ATTTCTTCGA AGAATATACT AAAAAATGAG
     2761 CAGGCAAGAT AAACGAAGGC AAAGATGACA GAGCAGAAAG CCCTAGTAAA GCGTATTACA
     2821 AATGAAACCA AGATTCAGAT TGCGATCTCT TTAAAGGGTG GTCCCCTAGC GATAGAGCAC
     2881 TCGATCTTCC CAGAAAAAGA GGCAGAAGCA GTAGCAGAAC AGGCCACACA ATCGCAAGTG
     2941 ATTAACGTCC ACACAGGTAT AGGGTTTCTG GACCATATGA TACATGCTCT GGCCAAGCAT
     3001 TCCGGCTGGT CGCTAATCGT TGAGTGCATT GGTGACTTAC ACATAGACGA CCATCACACC
     3061 ACTGAAGACT GCGGGATTGC TCTCGGTCAA GCTTTTAAAG AGGCCCTAGG GGCCGTGCGT
     3121 GGAGTAAAAA GGTTTGGATC AGGATTTGCG CCTTTGGATG AGGCACTTTC CAGAGCGGTG
     3181 GTAGATCTTT CGAACAGGCC GTACGCAGTT GTCGAACTTG GTTTGCAAAG GGAGAAAGTA
     3241 GGAGATCTCT CTTGCGAGAT GATCCCGCAT TTTCTTGAAA GCTTTGCAGA GGCTAGCAGA
     3301 ATTACCCTCC ACGTTGATTG TCTGCGAGGC AAGAATGATC ATCACCGTAG TGAGAGTGCG
     3361 TTCAAGGCTC TTGCGGTTGC CATAAGAGAA GCCACCTCGC CCAATGGTAC CAACGATGTT
     3421 CCCTCCACCA AAGGTGTTCT TATGTAGTTT TACACAGGAG TCtggacttg accaatgGAT
     3481 CGTCTTGCCT TGCTCGTCGG TGATGTACTT CACCAGCTCC GCGAAGTCGC cCTTCTTGAT
     3541 GGAGCGCATG GGGACGTGCT TGGCAATCAC GCGCACCCCC CGGCCGTTTT AGCGGCTAAA
     3601 AAAGTCATGG CTCTGCCCTC GGGCGGACCA CGCCCATCAT GACCTTGCCA AGCTCGTCCT
     3661 GCTTCTCTTC GATCTTCGCC AGCAGGGCGA GGATCGTGGC ATCACCGAAC CGCGCCGTGC
     3721 GCGGGTCGTC GGTGAGCCAG AGTTTCAGCA GGCCGCCCAG GCGGCCCAGG TCGCCATTGA
     3781 TGCGGACCAG CTCGCGGACG TGCTCATAGT CCACGACGCC CGTGATTTTG TAGCCCTGGC
     3841 CGACGGCCAG CAGGTAGGCC GACAGGCTCA TGCCGGCCGC CGCCGCCTTT TCCTCAATCG
     3901 CCCTTCGTTC GTCTGGAAGG CAGTACACCT TGATAGGTGG GCTGCCCTTC CTGGTTGGCT
     3961 TGGTTTCATC AGCCATCCGC TTGCCCTCAT CTGTTACGCC GGCGGTAGCC GGCCAGCCTC
     4021 GCAGAGCAGG ATTCCCGTTG AGCACCGCCA GGTGCGAATA AGGGACAGTG AAGAAGGAAC
     4081 ACCCGCTCGC GGGTGGGCCT ACTTCACCTA TCCTGCCCGG CTGACGCCGT TGGATACACC
     4141 AAGGAAAGTC TACACGAACC CTTTGGCAAA ATCCTGTATA TCGTGCGAAA AAGGATGGAT
     4201 ATACCGAAAA AATCGCTATA ATGACCCCGA AGCAGGGTTA TGCAGCGGAA GATGCTTacc
     4261 atgattacgc caagctcgaa attaaccctc actaaaggga acaaaagctg gtacctaaca
     4321 ggattagtgc aattcgagtt gaatcactgg gaaaaacatt gtcttctttt ttatattatc
     4381 atttgcatta gtgctgcagt cgtagatact tgttggttga aagacatcag ctgggaggga
     4441 ctggactagc gtttggtaag gagacatacc tgttaacgtt ggttgcaaaa ttccatttcg
     4501 cgatttatgt tatctgtaaa tcctgatttg tctggaattc ttgatacttc cgttttttta
     4561 gaggccaatg attagcatcg gcgattctca aaatagcatt ttcgacatgc ggtgctgatt
     4621 tcataaacat agacaacgct tttacatgta aaagtaactt gcggacttgg aacagtgctc
     4681 tgtttttggt gtgaacgtaa ctcagcaata tttctgtgct agcaaggttt tttatgatcg
     4741 accgaagatc tcaaaactcc gggtctttca actgtctgac tagaccatgt tcgtaacgtc
     4801 ggacagcagc tttcgttgta ctggtagaat ttctacgtgc gaagcacgtg taggcaggtt
     4861 gaacgacgat ccctgccgat ggatggattg gcacgcggcg gaacgctttc gtgatctaca
     4921 ccacctggat cttcacatat cttcgaaatc gaaaaattaa ccaagtcgac ggtatcgata
     4981 atattctagc tgagggtacc catggccaag ttgaccagtg ccgttccggt gctcaccgcg
     5041 cgcgacgtcg ccggagcggt cgagttctgg accgaccggc tcgggttctc ccgggacttc
     5101 gtggaggacg acttcgccgg tgtggtccgg gacgacgtga ccctgttcat cagcgcggtc
     5161 caggaccagg tggtgccgga caacaccctg gcctgggtgt gggtgcgcgg cctggacgag
     5221 ctgtacgccg agtggtcgga ggtcgtgtcc acgaacttcc gggacgcctc cgggccggcc
     5281 atgaccgaga tcggcgagca gccgtggggg cgggagttcg ccctgcgcga cccggccggc
     5341 aactgcgtgc acttcgtggc cgaggagcag gactgaccga cgccgaccaa caccgccggt
     5401 ccgacgcggc ccgacgggtc cgaggcctcg gagatctggg cccatgcggc cgcaacaact
     5461 acctcgactt tggctgggac actttcagtg aggacaagaa gcttcagaag cgtgctatcg
     5521 aactcaacca gggacgtgcg gcacaaatgg gcatccttgc tctcatggtg cacgaacagt
     5581 tgggagtctc tatccttcct taaaaattta attttcatta gttgcagtca ctccgctttg
     5641 gtttcacagt caggaataac actagctcgt cttcaatcac gtgccgctGC Aaggagtcca
     5701 AACGGTACGT CAGATCCCAC GTCACTACCG CACCCGGTTA TTCCAGTGCG TAAGCTCGTA
     5761 GTGGAAGAAC AGGCTGCGGT AGTGACGTGG AATTTGACAC TTTCCAATCT TCAAGACCTC
     5821 TAGCCAGCAA AGACTTCTTG AATCTGCAAG GATATTCTAT TTAGATATAA GTATATACTT
     5881 GACAGTGAGG GGGGTCGTGA CCGTCTCTCG CTGGGATAGA GAAGATGGCA ACCATTGAAT
     5941 TGAGAACTCG AAACTTGAGC TTGGTTGGAT CTTGATCATT CTGAATTTGC AGGATAGGTT
     6001 AACAGTAAAA GTCAATCTTG CGCTCGCCAT CTACCAGAAA GCACGTGGGT GCCCAGATCC
     6061 TCCCAACGAG CGAACGGACG GATGCTAGTC GGGGGGATCT CTGTGGGCCA TTCAAACGAA
     6121 AGGCAGATGG CATCGTTCCA AGATCTATTG GTCATTGGGC TTCTCATACA GTCATTGACA
     6181 CCACGATTGA AGACAAATTT TTGTTGACAG TGAAATCGTT GCGGACGCGC TCCGATTCAA
     6241 AAGTTTCCCT ACTCGGTCGC GTCAACCGAC CTTCCCCTCG TGAGTTTACA GCTTGATACG
     6301 CCCTATTTGG CTTCCTATGT AAAGTCTCCA GTGATCATAT TAAAGTCATT GGTCATGACA
     6361 CTCTCCTTGT TCAAAATTTG GTACCATACA ATGCGCGGAG CAGTCAGTTC TCATTTCCAG
     6421 CGATCGTTAA AACAATTAGA GAAATGCCTT ACTTCTCTCT TTATATCTGT ATTACTCAGA
     6481 GTCAGTGAGT AGTACGAATT TCCAACGTCC TAGCTCCAAT TTATGGTTTC AAACAATCCG
     6541 AATTCGTTGG TCCACAGTCA AGGAATTCGC AAGAATCCCT ATTTCACTAG GCGTGCACTA
     6601 TGGGGTCGCT TTTGAGGTTC TCATTTGCGG CGATCGTTAA AACGATTACA GAAATGCTAC
     6661 ACTTCGCTCT TTATATATAT TACTCATTGA GCATCAGGAA TGTCCAATGT CGTAACTCCG
     6721 ATTCATGGTT TCAAACAATC CGAATTCGTT GGTCCGAGGA ATCCGCAAAA AGTAATTGTA
     6781 GTCTATGTAC GACCGAGTCG CTGGTGAGGG TTTTTTGTCG TTGGATTGCT CGAGCGAATT
     6841 CTCCGAGATT GTACAGAAAG CTCAACTTTC GGAAGGCATC TATGTGGTCC AACCAATCTA
     6901 TTCAAATATA TCAATTGTTA AGAGCAGAGT TCGATCCTCA CTATGTGGAG GGGCATGGTG
     6961 AGATTACGGA GTGCCGAGAC ATAAGAGCTC CCTGCAATCA AGTTGATGGA CATGCTTCGA
     7021 AAATGCCATG ACTGAGAACG AGAACGCCCA GATGCTCCGC GGCACGAGAA CTCGATGAAC
     7081 ACGAACCGAA TCCAACGCCA AAAACGCGTT GTCCAAAACA TTGCAACTCT CTCTGATAAA
     7141 AACCAAAACG CCGCAAATTG CACCAGCTTT TTTGGTTGTC CTACGCCTCT TTCCGCACCA
     7201 CCaatgCATT ATAGCAGCGA TGGACATCCA AAGACGAACT TTATTGACGA TGTTGAGCAG
     7261 GGAGTGCAAA CGGATTCGGT CGTCAGCATT GCAAAATCAG ATTGCTGTTC TTCAATTCGA
     7321 AGCAAGAAAA AATATTGTAT GGACGGTAGT ATTGATGCTG CACCAAATAC GGTTTCGTCC
     7381 CTGTTCCGTA CGTCAACTGC TCGCATAACT CTGGCATCCA CAGGTGAATT AAGCTGTATG
     7441 GGAGATAGCG AAATGTTCCA AACAATCAGC TCCGGTCAAG TCGCCAAACC GCTGCATAAT
     7501 AGATTCGGTC GCGCTTTTGT GTCACATGAG TACGAGGACA ACTACCGCGA AGCCATCAAT
     7561 CATCGAAACG ATGAGTCTTC AACCCACGGT ACGCCGAAGA AAATTTATTT TCGTGGTGGA
     7621 ACAGCCATGC ATTTTCCTGA ACGTCTCTTT GAGATGTTGC AGCAGGTCGA AGAACTCGGA
     7681 ATCTCCCATA TTGTCTCTTG GCAGCCTCAT GGACGCTCTT TCCTTGTACA TCGTCCTCGA
     7741 GAATTTGTAT CGCAAGTTAT GCCAAAATTT TATCGGCAGA CTAGATTCAC GTCCTTTCAG
     7801 CGCCAACTCA ATCTATACGG TTTTACTCGT TTGAGCACAG GGCGAGACTG CGGTAGTTAC
     7861 TACAACGCAA ACTTCCTCAG GGGTTGTCCT CTACTTTGCC GTCGTATTGT CCGTCGACGC
     7921 ATCAAGGGCA ATGGTGTCAA GCCAGTCCCT TCGCCAACCA CAGAACCTGA CTTTTACAAC
     7981 ATGGAATGGT GCGAGGACTC CGGTCCACGG CCAACCTTTC ACGAGAAGCC ATCTTTCGGA
     8041 ATCTGTGGTG GTACTGCTCC TCAAACCTCG TGCTTCCAAC AAATTTTAAA TTCAAGCGCT
     8101 GCTTCTTACG ATCCTTGGAA CATAACAAGC CCATATCATG AGCAGCCAGG GTACACCACG
     8161 CAGGTAGCCT CGCCTGAAAT CGCAATGAGC CACCTTCAGA TTCCTGAAAG TCTTCTTTAT
     8221 TCGCAGCAGA TGGCTCAATG CTGTCGACGC AGCAATCTCC CTACAGCCTC TAGCTCTAGC
     8281 ATCTACCCTT GGACTTTAGG CAGGTCTACC ACCACCGAAA ATGGTTCGAA CGAGGATATG
     8341 GTAGAAGGAT TACGCCAATA CCTTCCGGAC CATTTTGTGG AAAATGACCA AGCGTTGATA
     8401 CTCCTTAGTA GCATTTGTGA TACAGAGGAA GATTCATTGT ATGCCCCAGT TGATGGTGAT
     8461 GTTTTCCGCT TTCTCTCAGG Ttaatgatag gcttTTTACT TGCTGGGTTA GGCCGTTTCT
     8521 GGAATAACAT ATTAGATTCT AACTGGTTCG AAGCATTGCG TTGCTGTAAC ATTCCCGTTC
     8581 ACAAAAATAC AGAACAGTCT AGAAGTTCGC GAAGACATAA TTTTTCTCTT TAGGAGCCCG
     8641 GAGTTGTAAT TGTTCTAGGG CTGTTCCAAT AGAGAAGATA TGATGATCAA ACATACCAGC
     8701 CGCGCTTGAT TGGACGGAGT ACGTTTGCAT CAGCTATTTT GCAAAAGCGC TGCACGACGC
     8761 ACACTCTATG AACACCTCAA AACTCTCAAC ACAAGTGACA ACCATCCTCT CCAAAAGGCT
     8821 ATCTTTCGGG GCACCTGTAA TATAAAAAAT CATGGCAGTG CATTCCATGC AAAAAATGTC
     8881 TAATCTTGTT GGGTTTTAAA GTCTGTATCG AGCACAGAGG TGACAAAAGC CACCGGCTGG
     8941 ATCGCACTTC TCGGAATTTC CCCCCTACTA TCAAACAAAT TCGAATTGCC AAAGGTGAAG
     9001 GGACTAACTG TAAATCCTGA TCAATCAAGG ACTCAATCAA GTACAATGGG CTACAATGAT
     9061 ATTTAGATGG GAACACAATG AAACAAATTG AAACTTCTAC TGACAGGAGC GCAATTGACT
     9121 TGTGcgctat acaggagtcc aAACGGTACG TCAGATCCCA CGTCACTACC GCACCCGGTT
     9181 ATTCCAGTGC GTAAGCTCGT AGTGGAAGAA CAGGCTGCGG TAGTGACGTG GAATTTGACA
     9241 CTTTCCAATC TTCAAGACCT CTAGCCAGCA AAGACTTCTT GAATCTGCAA GGATATTCTA
     9301 TTTAGATATA AGTATATACT TGACAGTGAG GGGGGTCGTG ACCGTCTCTC GCTGGGATAG
     9361 AGAAGATGGC AACCATTGAA TTGAGAACTC GAAACTTGAG CTTGGTTGGA TCTTGATCAT
     9421 TCTGAATTTG CAGGATAGGT TAACAGTAAA AGTCAATCTT GCGCTCGCCA TCTACCAGAA
     9481 AGCACGTGGG TGCCCAGATC CTCCCAACGA GCGAACGGAC GGATGCTAGT CGGGGGGATC
     9541 TCTGTGGGCC ATTCAAACGA AAGGCAGATG GCATCGTTCC AAGATCTATT GGTCATTGGG
     9601 CTTCTCATAC AGTCATTGAC ACCACGATTG AAGACAAATT TTTGTTGACA GTGAAATCGT
     9661 TGCGGACGCG CTCCGATTCA AAAGTTTCCC TACTCGGTCG CGTCAACCGA CCTTCCCCTC
     9721 GTGAGTTTAC AGCTTGATAC GCCCTATTTG GCTTCCTATG TAAAGTCTCC AGTGATCATA
     9781 TTAAAGTCAT TGGTCATGAC ACTCTCCTTG TTCAAAATTT GGTACCATAC AATGCGCGGA
     9841 GCAGTCAGTT CTCATTTCCA GCGATCGTTA AAACAATTAG AGAAATGCCT TACTTCTCTC
     9901 TTTATATCTG TATTACTCAG AGTCAGTGAG TAGTACGAAT TTCCAACGTC CTAGCTCCAA
     9961 TTTATGGTTT CAAACAATCC GAATTCGTTG GTCCACAGTC AAGGAATTCG CAAGAATCCC
    10021 TATTTCACTA GGCGTGCACT ATGGGGTCGC TTTTGAGGTT CTCATTTGCG GCGATCGTTA
    10081 AAACGATTAC AGAAATGCTA CACTTCGCTC TTTATATATA TTACTCATTG AGCATCAGGA
    10141 ATGTCCAATG TCGTAACTCC GATTCATGGT TTCAAACAAT CCGAATTCGT TGGTCCGAGG
    10201 AATCCGCAAA AAGTAATTGT AGTCTATGTA CGACCGAGTC GCTGGTGAGG GTTTTTTGTC
    10261 GTTGGATTGC TCGAGCGAAT TCTCCGAGAT TGTACAGAAA GCTCAACTTT CGGAAGGCAT
    10321 CTATGTGGTC CAACCAATCT ATTCAAATAT ATCAATTGTT AAGAGCAGAG TTCGATCCTC
    10381 ACTATGTGGA GGGGCATGGT GAGATTACGG AGTGCCGAGA CATAAGAGCT CCCTGCAATC
    10441 AAGTTGATGG ACATGCTTCG AAAATGCCAT GACTGAGAAC GAGAACGCCC AGATGCTCCG
    10501 CGGCACGAGA ACTCGATGAA CACGAACCGA ATCCAACGCC AAAAACGCGT TGTCCAAAAC
    10561 ATTGCAACTC TCTCTGATAA AAACCAAAAC GCCGCAAATT GCACCAGCTT TTTTGGTTGT
    10621 CCTACGCCTC TTTCCGCACC ACCaatgGTG AGCAAGGGCG AGGAGCTGTT CACCGGGGTG
    10681 GTGCCCATCC TGGTCGAGCT GGACGGCGAC GTAAACGGCC ACAAGTTCAG CGTGTCCGGC
    10741 GAGGGCGAGG GCGATGCCAC CTACGGCAAG CTGACCCTGA AGCTGATCTG CACCACCGGC
    10801 AAGCTGCCCG TGCCCTGGCC CACCCTCGTG ACCACCCTGG GCTACGGCCT GCAGTGCTTC
    10861 GCCCGCTACC CCGACCACAT GAAGCAGCAC GACTTCTTCA AGTCCGCCAT GCCCGAAGGC
    10921 TACGTCCAGG AGCGCACCAT CTTCTTCAAG GACGACGGCA ACTACAAGAC CCGCGCCGAG
    10981 GTGAAGTTCG AGGGCGACAC CCTGGTGAAC CGCATCGAGC TGAAGGGCAT CGACTTCAAG
    11041 GAGGACGGCA ACATCCTGGG GCACAAGCTG GAGTACAACT ACAACAGCCA CAACGTCTAT
    11101 ATCACCGCCG ACAAGCAGAA GAACGGCATC AAGGCCAACT TCAAGATCCG CCACAACATC
    11161 GAGGACGGCG GCGTGCAGCT CGCCGACCAC TACCAGCAGA ACACCCCCAT CGGCGACGGC
    11221 CCCGTGCTGC TGCCCGACAA CCACTACCTG AGCTACCAGT CCGCCCTGAG CAAAGACCCC
    11281 AACGAGAAGC GCGATCACAT GGTCCTGCTG GAGTTCGTGA CCGCCGCCGG GATCACTCTC
    11341 GGCATGGACG AGCTGTACAA GTCAGGTtaa tgataggctt TTTACTTGCT GGGTTAGGCC
    11401 GTTTCTGGAA TAACATATTA GATTCTAACT GGTTCGAAGC ATTGCGTTGC TGTAACATTC
    11461 CCGTTCACAA AAATACAGAA CAGTCTAGAA GTTCGCGAAG ACATAATTTT TCTCTTTAGG
    11521 AGCCCGGAGT TGTAATTGTT CTAGGGCTGT TCCAATAGAG AAGATATGAT GATCAAACAT
    11581 ACCAGCCGCG CTTGATTGGA CGGAGTACGT TTGCATCAGC TATTTTGCAA AAGCGCTGCA
    11641 CGACGCACAC TCTATGAACA CCTCAAAACT CTCAACACAA GTGACAACCA TCCTCTCCAA
    11701 AAGGCTATCT TTCGGGGCAC CTGTAATATA AAAAATCATG GCAGTGCATT CCATGCAAAA
    11761 AATGTCTAAT CTTGTTGGGT TTTAAAGTCT GTATCGAGCA CAGAGGTGAC AAAAGCCACC
    11821 GGCTGGATCG CACTTCTCGG AATTTCCCCC CTACTATCAA ACAAATTCGA ATTGCCAAAG
    11881 GTGAAGGGAC TAACTGTAAA TCCTGATCAA TCAAGGACTC AATCAAGTAC AATGGGCTAC
    11941 AATGATATTT AGATGGGAAC ACAATGAAAC AAATTGAAAC TTCTACTGAC AGGAGCGCAA
    12001 TTGACTTGTG cgctacagag gagGGGAACA AAGGATTGTG CAGTGCCATA CGACAAGTTC
    12061 GCCTCAATCG CCAAACCCCT TGACTGTGCT TCCCGAGCGG AAACATTTAG ATTGGCTACT
    12121 ACAACCGTTG CTCTCCGGGC GGATAAGAGA ATAAATCTGG ATTCGGCAGA GTAGTCGGCC
    12181 TTATCATCAG TTAGATGTTG ATAATCCCGT TGGGCAGGTC ACAcgctagg t
//
