# Supplementary material for: AUREOCHROME 1b is a transcriptional regulator of pigment biosynthesis in Phaeodactylum tricornutum
Source: bioRxiv preprint, doi:10.64898/2026.06.16.732132, version 1 (2026-06-19)
Supplement: Supplementary files S1-S6 [file 732132_file03.zip › File S3_Plasmidsequence_L2-1_p49-HSF3_mVenus_ZeoR..gb]

LOCUS       L2-1_p49-HSF3_mV_ZeoR  12330 bp ds-DNA     circular     12-OCT-2025
DEFINITION  .
FEATURES             Location/Qualifiers
     misc_feature    2..5
                     /label="B"
                     /ApEinfo_revcolor="#f58a5e"
                     /ApEinfo_fwdcolor="#f58a5e"
                     /note="locus_tag: B label: B ApEinfo_revcolor: #ff6666 ApEinfo_graphicformat: arrow_data {{0 1 2 0 0 -1} {} 0}width 5 offset 0"
     misc_feature    7..12
                     /label="BsaI"
                     /ApEinfo_revcolor="#b1ff67"
                     /ApEinfo_fwdcolor="#b1ff67"
                     /note="locus_tag: BsaI(1) label: BsaI(1) ApEinfo_revcolor: #008080 ApEinfo_graphicformat: arrow_data {{0 1 2 0 0 -1} {} 0}width 5 offset 0"
     misc_feature    16..55
                     /label="UNSX"
                     /ApEinfo_revcolor="#9eafd2"
                     /ApEinfo_fwdcolor="#9eafd2"
                     /note="locus_tag: UNSX label: UNSX ApEinfo_revcolor: green ApEinfo_graphicformat: arrow_data {{0 1 2 0 0 -1} {} 0}width 5 offset 0"
     rep_origin      86..805
                     /label="pBR322 ori"
                     /ApEinfo_revcolor="#9437ff"
                     /ApEinfo_fwdcolor="#9437ff"
                     /note="locus_tag: pBR322 ori label: pBR322 ori ApEinfo_revcolor: #9437ff ApEinfo_graphicformat: arrow_data {{0 1 2 0 0 -1} {} 0}width 5 offset 0"
     CDS             complement(825..1616)
                     /label="specR"
                     /ApEinfo_revcolor="#0080ff"
                     /ApEinfo_fwdcolor="#0080ff"
                     /note="locus_tag: specR label: specR ApEinfo_revcolor: #0080ff ApEinfo_graphicformat: arrow_data {{0 1 2 0 0 -1} {} 0}width 10 offset 0"
     promoter        complement(1617..1764)
                     /label="specR promoter"
                     /ApEinfo_revcolor="#ffef86"
                     /ApEinfo_fwdcolor="#ffef86"
                     /note="locus_tag: specR promoter label: specR promoter ApEinfo_revcolor: #ffff00 ApEinfo_graphicformat: arrow_data {{0 1 2 0 0 -1} {} 0}width 10 offset 0"
     misc_feature    2012..2051
                     /label="UNS1"
                     /ApEinfo_revcolor="#85dae9"
                     /ApEinfo_fwdcolor="#85dae9"
                     /note="locus_tag: UNS1 label: UNS1 ApEinfo_revcolor: green ApEinfo_graphicformat: arrow_data {{0 1 2 0 0 -1} {} 0}width 5 offset 0"
     misc_feature    complement(2055..2060)
                     /label="BsaI"
                     /ApEinfo_revcolor="#b1ff67"
                     /ApEinfo_fwdcolor="#b1ff67"
                     /note="locus_tag: BsaI label: BsaI ApEinfo_revcolor: #008080 ApEinfo_graphicformat: arrow_data {{0 1 2 0 0 -1} {} 0}width 5 offset 0"
     misc_feature    2062..2065
                     /label="A"
                     /ApEinfo_revcolor="#f58a5e"
                     /ApEinfo_fwdcolor="#f58a5e"
                     /note="locus_tag: A label: A ApEinfo_revcolor: #ff6666 ApEinfo_graphicformat: arrow_data {{0 1 2 0 0 -1} {} 0}width 5 offset 0"
     misc_feature    2070..2073
                     /label="Overhang"
                     /ApEinfo_revcolor="#9eafd2"
                     /ApEinfo_fwdcolor="#9eafd2"
                     /note="ApEinfo_fwdcolor: #ff6666 ApEinfo_revcolor: #ff6666 ApEinfo_graphicformat: arrow_data {{0 1 2 0 0 -1} {} 0} width 5 offset 0 NCBI Feature Key: misc_feature"
     misc_feature    2074..2087
                     /label="Extra region for cloning"
                     /ApEinfo_revcolor="#85dae9"
                     /ApEinfo_fwdcolor="#85dae9"
                     /note="ApEinfo_fwdcolor: cyan ApEinfo_revcolor: green ApEinfo_graphicformat: arrow_data {{0 1 2 0 0 -1} {} 0} width 5 offset 0 NCBI Feature Key: misc_feature"
     gene            2074..2087
                     /label="Yeast-centromere"
                     /ApEinfo_revcolor="#faac61"
                     /ApEinfo_fwdcolor="#faac61"
                     /note="ApEinfo_fwdcolor: #ffff00 ApEinfo_revcolor: green ApEinfo_graphicformat: arrow_data {{0 1 2 0 0 -1} {} 0} width 5 offset 0 NCBI Feature Key: gene"
     misc_feature    2088..3473
                     /label="CEN_ARS_HIS-Consolidated"
                     /ApEinfo_revcolor="#6666ff"
                     /ApEinfo_fwdcolor="#6666ff"
                     /note="ApEinfo_revcolor: #6666ff ApEinfo_graphicformat: arrow_data {{0 1 2 0 0 -1} {} 0}width 5 offset 0"
     misc_feature    3463..3473
                     /label="Missing coveragee"
                     /ApEinfo_revcolor="#85dae9"
                     /ApEinfo_fwdcolor="#85dae9"
                     /note="ApEinfo_revcolor: green ApEinfo_graphicformat: arrow_data {{0 1 2 0 0 -1} {} 0}width 5 offset 0"
     misc_feature    complement(3474..3477)
                     /label="Overhang"
                     /ApEinfo_revcolor="#f58a5e"
                     /ApEinfo_fwdcolor="#f58a5e"
                     /note="label: Overhang(1) ApEinfo_revcolor: #ff6666 ApEinfo_graphicformat: arrow_data {{0 1 2 0 0 -1} {} 0}width 5 offset 0"
     misc_feature    3478..4253
                     /label="oriT-consolidated"
                     /ApEinfo_revcolor="#6666ff"
                     /ApEinfo_fwdcolor="#6666ff"
                     /note="ApEinfo_revcolor: #6666ff ApEinfo_graphicformat: arrow_data {{0 1 2 0 0 -1} {} 0}width 5 offset 0"
     misc_feature    3531..3531
                     /label="mut"
                     /ApEinfo_revcolor="#85dae9"
                     /ApEinfo_fwdcolor="#85dae9"
                     /note="ApEinfo_revcolor: green ApEinfo_graphicformat: arrow_data {{0 1 2 0 0 -1} {} 0}width 5 offset 0"
     misc_feature    complement(4254..4257)
                     /label="Overhang"
                     /ApEinfo_revcolor="#f58a5e"
                     /ApEinfo_fwdcolor="#f58a5e"
                     /note="label: Overhang(2) ApEinfo_revcolor: #ff6666 ApEinfo_graphicformat: arrow_data {{0 1 2 0 0 -1} {} 0}width 5 offset 0"
     gene            4258..5684
                     /label="PtBle"
                     /ApEinfo_revcolor="#ffef86"
                     /ApEinfo_fwdcolor="#ffef86"
                     /note="ApEinfo_revcolor: green ApEinfo_graphicformat: arrow_data {{0 1 2 0 0 -1} {} 0}width 5 offset 0"
     misc_feature    5676..5684
                     /label="Seq for cloning"
                     /ApEinfo_revcolor="#85dae9"
                     /ApEinfo_fwdcolor="#85dae9"
                     /note="ApEinfo_revcolor: green ApEinfo_graphicformat: arrow_data {{0 1 2 0 0 -1} {} 0}width 5 offset 0"
     misc_feature    5685..5688
                     /label="Digestion of pCA_odd_2 - Fragment 2 (concatenated sequence 1)"
                     /ApEinfo_revcolor="#75c6a9"
                     /ApEinfo_fwdcolor="#75c6a9"
     misc_feature    5685..5688
                     /label="F"
                     /ApEinfo_revcolor="#85dae9"
                     /ApEinfo_fwdcolor="#85dae9"
                     /note="ApEinfo_fwdcolor: #ff6666 ApEinfo_revcolor: #ff6666 ApEinfo_graphicformat: arrow_data {{0 1 2 0 0 -1} {} 0} width 5 offset 0 NCBI Feature Key: misc_feature"
     misc_feature    5685..5688
                     /label="Extracted region from L1_pPTEF2-Shble-tPtEF2"
                     /ApEinfo_revcolor="#b4abac"
                     /ApEinfo_fwdcolor="#b4abac"
                     /note="Extracted interval: 1 -> 4 Original Circular Sequence Length: 2967"
     misc_feature    5685..5688
                     /label="Digestion of EF_tPtEF2_v2 - Fragment 1 (concatenated sequence 5)"
                     /ApEinfo_revcolor="#d59687"
                     /ApEinfo_fwdcolor="#d59687"
     misc_feature    5685..5688
                     /label="Ligation"
                     /ApEinfo_revcolor="#84b0dc"
                     /ApEinfo_fwdcolor="#84b0dc"
     misc_feature    5697..5700
                     /label="Missing coverage"
                     /ApEinfo_revcolor="#85dae9"
                     /ApEinfo_fwdcolor="#85dae9"
                     /note="ApEinfo_revcolor: green ApEinfo_graphicformat: arrow_data {{0 1 2 0 0 -1} {} 0}width 5 offset 0"
     promoter        5697..7202
                     /label="p49202-consolidated"
                     /ApEinfo_revcolor="#ffef86"
                     /ApEinfo_fwdcolor="#ffef86"
                     /note="ApEinfo_revcolor: #ffff00 ApEinfo_graphicformat: arrow_data {{0 1 2 0 0 -1} {} 0}width 10 offset 0"
     misc_feature    7207..8574
                     /label="HSF3"
                     /ApEinfo_revcolor="#f58a5e"
                     /ApEinfo_fwdcolor="#f58a5e"
     misc_feature    8581..8589
                     /label="3xSTOP"
                     /ApEinfo_revcolor="#ff66ff"
                     /ApEinfo_fwdcolor="#ff66ff"
                     /note="ApEinfo_revcolor: #ff66ff ApEinfo_graphicformat: arrow_data {{0 1 2 0 0 -1} {} 0}width 5 offset 0"
     terminator      8594..9223
                     /label="tFcpB-consolidated"
                     /ApEinfo_revcolor="#800000"
                     /ApEinfo_fwdcolor="#800000"
                     /note="ApEinfo_revcolor: #800000 ApEinfo_graphicformat: arrow_data {{0 1 2 0 0 -1} {} 0}width 5 offset 0"
     misc_feature    9237..9240
                     /label="Missing coverage"
                     /ApEinfo_revcolor="#85dae9"
                     /ApEinfo_fwdcolor="#85dae9"
                     /note="ApEinfo_revcolor: green ApEinfo_graphicformat: arrow_data {{0 1 2 0 0 -1} {} 0}width 5 offset 0"
     promoter        9237..10742
                     /label="p49202-consolidated"
                     /ApEinfo_revcolor="#ffef86"
                     /ApEinfo_fwdcolor="#ffef86"
                     /note="ApEinfo_revcolor: #ffff00 ApEinfo_graphicformat: arrow_data {{0 1 2 0 0 -1} {} 0}width 10 offset 0"
     CDS             10747..11460
                     /label="Venus"
                     /ApEinfo_revcolor="#b1ff67"
                     /ApEinfo_fwdcolor="#b1ff67"
                     /note="ApEinfo_revcolor: #80ff00 ApEinfo_graphicformat: arrow_data {{0 1 2 0 0 -1} {} 0}width 10 offset 0"
     misc_feature    11461..11462
                     /label="Nucl added for serine fus"
                     /ApEinfo_revcolor="#85dae9"
                     /ApEinfo_fwdcolor="#85dae9"
                     /note="ApEinfo_revcolor: green ApEinfo_graphicformat: arrow_data {{0 1 2 0 0 -1} {} 0}width 5 offset 0"
     misc_feature    11461..11462
                     /label="sfGFP"
                     /ApEinfo_revcolor="#b1ff67"
                     /ApEinfo_fwdcolor="#b1ff67"
                     /note="ApEinfo_revcolor: green ApEinfo_graphicformat: arrow_data {{0 1 2 0 0 -1} {} 0}width 5 offset 0"
     misc_feature    11467..11475
                     /label="3xSTOP"
                     /ApEinfo_revcolor="#ff66ff"
                     /ApEinfo_fwdcolor="#ff66ff"
                     /note="ApEinfo_revcolor: #ff66ff ApEinfo_graphicformat: arrow_data {{0 1 2 0 0 -1} {} 0}width 5 offset 0"
     terminator      11480..12109
                     /label="tFcpB-consolidated"
                     /ApEinfo_revcolor="#800000"
                     /ApEinfo_fwdcolor="#800000"
                     /note="ApEinfo_revcolor: #800000 ApEinfo_graphicformat: arrow_data {{0 1 2 0 0 -1} {} 0}width 5 offset 0"
     misc_feature    12123..12322
                     /label="uLoop-O-spacer1"
                     /ApEinfo_revcolor="#85dae9"
                     /ApEinfo_fwdcolor="#85dae9"
                     /note="ApEinfo_revcolor: green ApEinfo_graphicformat: arrow_data {{0 1 2 0 0 -1} {} 0}width 5 offset 0"
ORIGIN
        1 atacttgaga ccaCCCCAGG ATACATAGAT TACCACAACT CCGAGCCCTT CCACCcacag
       61 aatcagggga taacgcagga aagaacatgt gagcaaaagg ccagcaaaag gccaggaacc
      121 gtaaaaaggc cgcgttgctg gcgtttttcc ataggctccg cccccctgac gagcatcaca
      181 aaaatcgacg ctcaagtcag aggtggcgaa acccgacagg actataaaga taccaggcgt
      241 ttccccctgg aagctccctc gtgcgctctc ctgttccgac cctgccgctt accggatacc
      301 tgtccgcctt tctcccttcg ggaagcgtgg cgctttctca tagctcacgc tgtaggtatc
      361 tcagttcggt gtaggtcgtt cgctccaagc tgggctgtgt gcacgaaccc cccgttcagc
      421 ccgaccgctg cgccttatcc ggtaactatc gtcttgagtc caacccggta agacacgact
      481 tatcgccact ggcagcagcc actggtaaca ggattagcag agcgaggtat gtaggcggtg
      541 ctacagagtt cttgaagtgg tggcctaact acggctacac tagaaggaca gtatttggta
      601 tctgcgctct gctgaagcca gttaccttcg gaaaaagagt tggtagctct tgatccggca
      661 aacaaaccac cgctggtagc ggtggttttt ttgtttgcaa gcagcagatt acgcgcagaa
      721 aaaaaggatc tcaagaagat cctttgatct tttctacggg gtctgacgct cagtggaacg
      781 aaaactcacg ttaagggatt ttggtcatgc attctaggtg attaTTATTT GCCGACTACC
      841 TTGGTGATCT CGCCTTTCAC GTAGTGGACA AATTCTTCCA ACTGATCTGC GCGCGAGGCC
      901 AAGCGATCTT CTTCTTGTCC AAGATAAGCC TGTCTAGCTT CAAGTATGAC GGGCTGATAC
      961 TGGGCCGGCA GGCGCTCCAT TGCCCAGTCG GCAGCGACAT CCTTCGGCGC GATTTTGCCG
     1021 GTTACTGCGC TGTACCAAAT GCGGGACAAC GTAAGCACTA CATTTCGCTC ATCGCCAGCC
     1081 CAGTCGGGCG GCGAGTTCCA TAGCGTTAAG GTTTCATTTA GCGCCTCAAA TAGATCCTGT
     1141 TCAGGAACCG GATCAAAGAG TTCCTCCGCC GCTGGACCTA CCAAGGCAAC GCTATGTTCT
     1201 CTTGCTTTTG TCAGCAAGAT AGCCAGATCA ATGTCGATCG TGGCTGGCTC GAAGATACCA
     1261 GCAAGAATGT CATTGCGCTG CCATTCTCCA AATTGCAGTT CGCGCTTAGC TGGATAACGC
     1321 CACGGAATGA TGTCGTCGTG CACAACAATG GTGACTTCTA CAGCGCGGAG AATCTCACTC
     1381 TCTCCAGGGG AAGCCGAAGT TTCCAAAAGG TCGTTGATCA AAGCTCGCCG CGTTGTTTCA
     1441 TCAAGCCTTA CGGTCACCGT AACCAGCAAA TCAATATCAC TGTGTGGCTT CAGGCCGCCA
     1501 TCCACTGCGG AGCCGTACAA ATGTACGGCC AGCAACGTCG GTTCGAGATG GCGCTCGATG
     1561 ACGCCAACTA CCTCTGATAG TTGAGTCGAT ACTTCGGCGA TCACCGCTTC CCTCATGCGA
     1621 AACGATCCTC ATCCTGTCTC TTGATCAGAT ATTGATCCCC TGCGCCATCA GATCCTTGGC
     1681 GGCAAGAAAG CCATCCAGTT TACTTTGCAG GGCTTCCCAA CCTTACCAGA GGGCGCCCCA
     1741 GCTGGCAATT CCGGTTCGCT TGCTAAGCTT GCATGCCTGC AAGTCGACTC TAGAGGAgcg
     1801 gtgatcacag gcagcaacgc tctgtcatcg ttacaatcaa catgctaccc tccgcgagat
     1861 catccgtgtt tcaaacccgg cagcttagtt gccgttcttc cgaatagcat cggtaacatg
     1921 agcaaagtct gccgccttac aacggctctc ccgctgacgc cgtcccggac tgatgggctg
     1981 cctgtatcga gtggtgattt tgtgccgagc tCATTACTCG CATCCATTCT CAGGCTGTCT
     2041 CGTCTCGTCT CCGaggtctc aggagaatgG GAGCTAGCTC GTCTTCAGCG AGCATCACGT
     2101 GCTATAAAAA TAATTATAAT TTAAATTTTT TAATATAAAT ATATAAATTA AAAATAGAAA
     2161 GTAAAAAAAG AAATTAAAGA AAAAATAGTT TTTGTTTTCC GAAGATGTAA AAGACTCTAG
     2221 GGGGATCGCC AACAAATACT ACCTTTTATC TTGCTCGTCC TGCTCTCAGG TATTAATGCC
     2281 GAATTGTTTC ATCTTGTCTG TGTAGAAGAC CACACACGAA AATCCTGTGA TTTTACATTT
     2341 TACTTATCGT TAATCGAATG TATATCTATT TAATCTGCTT TTCTTGTCTA ATAAATATAT
     2401 ATGTAAAGTA CGCTTTTTGT TGAAATTTTT TAAACCTTTG TTTATTTTTT TTTCTTCATT
     2461 CCGTAACTCT TCTACCTTCT TTATTTACTT TCTAAAATCC AAATACAAAA CATAAAAATA
     2521 AATAAACACA GAGTAAATTC CCAAATTATT CCATCATTAA AAGATACGAG GCGCGTGTAA
     2581 GTTACAGGCA AGCGATCCTA GTACACTCTA TATTTTTTTA TGCCTCGGTA ATGATTTTCA
     2641 TTTTTTTTTT CCACCTAGCG GATGACTCTT TTTTTTTCTT AGCGATTGGC ATTATCACAT
     2701 AATGAATTAT ACATTATATA AAGTAATGTG ATTTCTTCGA AGAATATACT AAAAAATGAG
     2761 CAGGCAAGAT AAACGAAGGC AAAGATGACA GAGCAGAAAG CCCTAGTAAA GCGTATTACA
     2821 AATGAAACCA AGATTCAGAT TGCGATCTCT TTAAAGGGTG GTCCCCTAGC GATAGAGCAC
     2881 TCGATCTTCC CAGAAAAAGA GGCAGAAGCA GTAGCAGAAC AGGCCACACA ATCGCAAGTG
     2941 ATTAACGTCC ACACAGGTAT AGGGTTTCTG GACCATATGA TACATGCTCT GGCCAAGCAT
     3001 TCCGGCTGGT CGCTAATCGT TGAGTGCATT GGTGACTTAC ACATAGACGA CCATCACACC
     3061 ACTGAAGACT GCGGGATTGC TCTCGGTCAA GCTTTTAAAG AGGCCCTAGG GGCCGTGCGT
     3121 GGAGTAAAAA GGTTTGGATC AGGATTTGCG CCTTTGGATG AGGCACTTTC CAGAGCGGTG
     3181 GTAGATCTTT CGAACAGGCC GTACGCAGTT GTCGAACTTG GTTTGCAAAG GGAGAAAGTA
     3241 GGAGATCTCT CTTGCGAGAT GATCCCGCAT TTTCTTGAAA GCTTTGCAGA GGCTAGCAGA
     3301 ATTACCCTCC ACGTTGATTG TCTGCGAGGC AAGAATGATC ATCACCGTAG TGAGAGTGCG
     3361 TTCAAGGCTC TTGCGGTTGC CATAAGAGAA GCCACCTCGC CCAATGGTAC CAACGATGTT
     3421 CCCTCCACCA AAGGTGTTCT TATGTAGTTT TACACAGGAG TCtggacttg accaatgGAT
     3481 CGTCTTGCCT TGCTCGTCGG TGATGTACTT CACCAGCTCC GCGAAGTCGC cCTTCTTGAT
     3541 GGAGCGCATG GGGACGTGCT TGGCAATCAC GCGCACCCCC CGGCCGTTTT AGCGGCTAAA
     3601 AAAGTCATGG CTCTGCCCTC GGGCGGACCA CGCCCATCAT GACCTTGCCA AGCTCGTCCT
     3661 GCTTCTCTTC GATCTTCGCC AGCAGGGCGA GGATCGTGGC ATCACCGAAC CGCGCCGTGC
     3721 GCGGGTCGTC GGTGAGCCAG AGTTTCAGCA GGCCGCCCAG GCGGCCCAGG TCGCCATTGA
     3781 TGCGGACCAG CTCGCGGACG TGCTCATAGT CCACGACGCC CGTGATTTTG TAGCCCTGGC
     3841 CGACGGCCAG CAGGTAGGCC GACAGGCTCA TGCCGGCCGC CGCCGCCTTT TCCTCAATCG
     3901 CCCTTCGTTC GTCTGGAAGG CAGTACACCT TGATAGGTGG GCTGCCCTTC CTGGTTGGCT
     3961 TGGTTTCATC AGCCATCCGC TTGCCCTCAT CTGTTACGCC GGCGGTAGCC GGCCAGCCTC
     4021 GCAGAGCAGG ATTCCCGTTG AGCACCGCCA GGTGCGAATA AGGGACAGTG AAGAAGGAAC
     4081 ACCCGCTCGC GGGTGGGCCT ACTTCACCTA TCCTGCCCGG CTGACGCCGT TGGATACACC
     4141 AAGGAAAGTC TACACGAACC CTTTGGCAAA ATCCTGTATA TCGTGCGAAA AAGGATGGAT
     4201 ATACCGAAAA AATCGCTATA ATGACCCCGA AGCAGGGTTA TGCAGCGGAA GATGCTTacc
     4261 atgattacgc caagctcgaa attaaccctc actaaaggga acaaaagctg gtacctaaca
     4321 ggattagtgc aattcgagtt gaatcactgg gaaaaacatt gtcttctttt ttatattatc
     4381 atttgcatta gtgctgcagt cgtagatact tgttggttga aagacatcag ctgggaggga
     4441 ctggactagc gtttggtaag gagacatacc tgttaacgtt ggttgcaaaa ttccatttcg
     4501 cgatttatgt tatctgtaaa tcctgatttg tctggaattc ttgatacttc cgttttttta
     4561 gaggccaatg attagcatcg gcgattctca aaatagcatt ttcgacatgc ggtgctgatt
     4621 tcataaacat agacaacgct tttacatgta aaagtaactt gcggacttgg aacagtgctc
     4681 tgtttttggt gtgaacgtaa ctcagcaata tttctgtgct agcaaggttt tttatgatcg
     4741 accgaagatc tcaaaactcc gggtctttca actgtctgac tagaccatgt tcgtaacgtc
     4801 ggacagcagc tttcgttgta ctggtagaat ttctacgtgc gaagcacgtg taggcaggtt
     4861 gaacgacgat ccctgccgat ggatggattg gcacgcggcg gaacgctttc gtgatctaca
     4921 ccacctggat cttcacatat cttcgaaatc gaaaaattaa ccaagtcgac ggtatcgata
     4981 atattctagc tgagggtacc catggccaag ttgaccagtg ccgttccggt gctcaccgcg
     5041 cgcgacgtcg ccggagcggt cgagttctgg accgaccggc tcgggttctc ccgggacttc
     5101 gtggaggacg acttcgccgg tgtggtccgg gacgacgtga ccctgttcat cagcgcggtc
     5161 caggaccagg tggtgccgga caacaccctg gcctgggtgt gggtgcgcgg cctggacgag
     5221 ctgtacgccg agtggtcgga ggtcgtgtcc acgaacttcc gggacgcctc cgggccggcc
     5281 atgaccgaga tcggcgagca gccgtggggg cgggagttcg ccctgcgcga cccggccggc
     5341 aactgcgtgc acttcgtggc cgaggagcag gactgaccga cgccgaccaa caccgccggt
     5401 ccgacgcggc ccgacgggtc cgaggcctcg gagatctggg cccatgcggc cgcaacaact
     5461 acctcgactt tggctgggac actttcagtg aggacaagaa gcttcagaag cgtgctatcg
     5521 aactcaacca gggacgtgcg gcacaaatgg gcatccttgc tctcatggtg cacgaacagt
     5581 tgggagtctc tatccttcct taaaaattta attttcatta gttgcagtca ctccgctttg
     5641 gtttcacagt caggaataac actagctcgt cttcaatcac gtgcCGCTGC Aaggagtcca
     5701 AACGGTACGT CAGATCCCAC GTCACTACCG CACCCGGTTA TTCCAGTGCG TAAGCTCGTA
     5761 GTGGAAGAAC AGGCTGCGGT AGTGACGTGG AATTTGACAC TTTCCAATCT TCAAGACCTC
     5821 TAGCCAGCAA AGACTTCTTG AATCTGCAAG GATATTCTAT TTAGATATAA GTATATACTT
     5881 GACAGTGAGG GGGGTCGTGA CCGTCTCTCG CTGGGATAGA GAAGATGGCA ACCATTGAAT
     5941 TGAGAACTCG AAACTTGAGC TTGGTTGGAT CTTGATCATT CTGAATTTGC AGGATAGGTT
     6001 AACAGTAAAA GTCAATCTTG CGCTCGCCAT CTACCAGAAA GCACGTGGGT GCCCAGATCC
     6061 TCCCAACGAG CGAACGGACG GATGCTAGTC GGGGGGATCT CTGTGGGCCA TTCAAACGAA
     6121 AGGCAGATGG CATCGTTCCA AGATCTATTG GTCATTGGGC TTCTCATACA GTCATTGACA
     6181 CCACGATTGA AGACAAATTT TTGTTGACAG TGAAATCGTT GCGGACGCGC TCCGATTCAA
     6241 AAGTTTCCCT ACTCGGTCGC GTCAACCGAC CTTCCCCTCG TGAGTTTACA GCTTGATACG
     6301 CCCTATTTGG CTTCCTATGT AAAGTCTCCA GTGATCATAT TAAAGTCATT GGTCATGACA
     6361 CTCTCCTTGT TCAAAATTTG GTACCATACA ATGCGCGGAG CAGTCAGTTC TCATTTCCAG
     6421 CGATCGTTAA AACAATTAGA GAAATGCCTT ACTTCTCTCT TTATATCTGT ATTACTCAGA
     6481 GTCAGTGAGT AGTACGAATT TCCAACGTCC TAGCTCCAAT TTATGGTTTC AAACAATCCG
     6541 AATTCGTTGG TCCACAGTCA AGGAATTCGC AAGAATCCCT ATTTCACTAG GCGTGCACTA
     6601 TGGGGTCGCT TTTGAGGTTC TCATTTGCGG CGATCGTTAA AACGATTACA GAAATGCTAC
     6661 ACTTCGCTCT TTATATATAT TACTCATTGA GCATCAGGAA TGTCCAATGT CGTAACTCCG
     6721 ATTCATGGTT TCAAACAATC CGAATTCGTT GGTCCGAGGA ATCCGCAAAA AGTAATTGTA
     6781 GTCTATGTAC GACCGAGTCG CTGGTGAGGG TTTTTTGTCG TTGGATTGCT CGAGCGAATT
     6841 CTCCGAGATT GTACAGAAAG CTCAACTTTC GGAAGGCATC TATGTGGTCC AACCAATCTA
     6901 TTCAAATATA TCAATTGTTA AGAGCAGAGT TCGATCCTCA CTATGTGGAG GGGCATGGTG
     6961 AGATTACGGA GTGCCGAGAC ATAAGAGCTC CCTGCAATCA AGTTGATGGA CATGCTTCGA
     7021 AAATGCCATG ACTGAGAACG AGAACGCCCA GATGCTCCGC GGCACGAGAA CTCGATGAAC
     7081 ACGAACCGAA TCCAACGCCA AAAACGCGTT GTCCAAAACA TTGCAACTCT CTCTGATAAA
     7141 AACCAAAACG CCGCAAATTG CACCAGCTTT TTTGGTTGTC CTACGCCTCT TTCCGCACCA
     7201 CCaatgCAGG AATGGACGAA GGATACACGC ATTTTCTCTG TCTCATCTCA CACTTGCCTT
     7261 CCTCCCATTC TTGATTTTAC AGAAACCTAC TACATGATCG ATCAATGCGA CGATGAAATC
     7321 GCCTGTTGGT CCGAGGACGG CACCACGTTT GTGGTGAAAG ACCCAGATCG TTTCGAACGG
     7381 ACAATCATCC CGCAATACTT CAAGCATTCC AAGTTTAGCA GTTTCGTAAG GCAACTTAAC
     7441 TTTTATTCCT TTCGCAAGAT CAAGTACGCT GACACTATTC GCATTGATCC CAAGCTGGAG
     7501 GCCGAAACGG CTAATTATTG GCGATTTCGA CACGAAAATT TCCAGAAGGG CAAACCGGAA
     7561 CTTTTGACTG AGATTAAACG CATGAACGGA CAGAAAGCCC CTACGTCTCC CTCGACTTCT
     7621 AGTTCCAGCA GCGTTTCCAC TACGCAAGGG AACAAAGTAG GTGTGACAGC ATCTGCCAAA
     7681 GTAACGCCCG ATCCTGACGG TGCCAGCAAA GCTAGCAAGT CAGAAGTGCA GTCGCTTCAG
     7741 AAACGCATCG AAGAAATGAC CAAAAACATT GATCAGCTTA CGGCTATGGT TCAGAAGGTT
     7801 TCCCTAAAGC AGGAAGAGGA GGATCAAGTA GGATCCAAGC GTAAAAAGAC GGAATTATTG
     7861 ATCAAGACGG AAGACTTTCA AACTGCTTTT AACGGAAACC TTATGATGGA TGTCAATGGA
     7921 GAATCGGATC AATTGGTCCG TCCGGACGAC ATGTTTAGTA ACATGGAGCT CGACGAGATT
     7981 ATAACAGCGA CAGGAAACAA AGATCTATCC TCATCTGTGG AAGCGGAGGC AGCCGCTTTG
     8041 TCCATAACAC CACCGTCCCC CGTTAAGTCA ACCGTACCCA TGATCCGCGA GACTTCCGTC
     8101 AACACTCAGG TCAGCGACAA TGAGTTTGTG GATCAGCTTT TCACCGCTTT CAACGAAGAC
     8161 TCAGATGATC TTTTGCAGAT GGAACCACCT TCCTTTGGTT TCGACTCCGC CAATCGACCA
     8221 GATGCCGAAC TCATGAAGAG ATTAAGTGAC GCACTCATGT TTTTGCCTCG GGATATTCAA
     8281 GTAATGATTG TTGAGCGATT GATCGCCGCC ATTACTTCCA CCGAATCCCT CAAGCCCCTT
     8341 TCCAAGGAAA ACACATCGAA GTCTTTGCAA GTGCAATCTG CTATGACTCC TTCGACATCC
     8401 ATTCCGCAGA CTTTGGAAGA GGAGAAACAG GACGTGCCCA TGCCCTTGGC TGCCGCCACT
     8461 TTGGCCGCAT TGTTGCACCA CTATAGTAGC CAAATTCAGG CCCAGCAACA GGGTAACAAG
     8521 AGCAAAAAAC CCCAGAACGT TCAAAAGTCT ATTCCGGTCA TTCCAGTACA TGCTTCAGGT
     8581 taatgatagg cttTTTACTT GCTGGGTTAG GCCGTTTCTG GAATAACATA TTAGATTCTA
     8641 ACTGGTTCGA AGCATTGCGT TGCTGTAACA TTCCCGTTCA CAAAAATACA GAACAGTCTA
     8701 GAAGTTCGCG AAGACATAAT TTTTCTCTTT AGGAGCCCGG AGTTGTAATT GTTCTAGGGC
     8761 TGTTCCAATA GAGAAGATAT GATGATCAAA CATACCAGCC GCGCTTGATT GGACGGAGTA
     8821 CGTTTGCATC AGCTATTTTG CAAAAGCGCT GCACGACGCA CACTCTATGA ACACCTCAAA
     8881 ACTCTCAACA CAAGTGACAA CCATCCTCTC CAAAAGGCTA TCTTTCGGGG CACCTGTAAT
     8941 ATAAAAAATC ATGGCAGTGC ATTCCATGCA AAAAATGTCT AATCTTGTTG GGTTTTAAAG
     9001 TCTGTATCGA GCACAGAGGT GACAAAAGCC ACCGGCTGGA TCGCACTTCT CGGAATTTCC
     9061 CCCCTACTAT CAAACAAATT CGAATTGCCA AAGGTGAAGG GACTAACTGT AAATCCTGAT
     9121 CAATCAAGGA CTCAATCAAG TACAATGGGC TACAATGATA TTTAGATGGG AACACAATGA
     9181 AACAAATTGA AACTTCTACT GACAGGAGCG CAATTGACTT GTGcgctata caggagtcca
     9241 AACGGTACGT CAGATCCCAC GTCACTACCG CACCCGGTTA TTCCAGTGCG TAAGCTCGTA
     9301 GTGGAAGAAC AGGCTGCGGT AGTGACGTGG AATTTGACAC TTTCCAATCT TCAAGACCTC
     9361 TAGCCAGCAA AGACTTCTTG AATCTGCAAG GATATTCTAT TTAGATATAA GTATATACTT
     9421 GACAGTGAGG GGGGTCGTGA CCGTCTCTCG CTGGGATAGA GAAGATGGCA ACCATTGAAT
     9481 TGAGAACTCG AAACTTGAGC TTGGTTGGAT CTTGATCATT CTGAATTTGC AGGATAGGTT
     9541 AACAGTAAAA GTCAATCTTG CGCTCGCCAT CTACCAGAAA GCACGTGGGT GCCCAGATCC
     9601 TCCCAACGAG CGAACGGACG GATGCTAGTC GGGGGGATCT CTGTGGGCCA TTCAAACGAA
     9661 AGGCAGATGG CATCGTTCCA AGATCTATTG GTCATTGGGC TTCTCATACA GTCATTGACA
     9721 CCACGATTGA AGACAAATTT TTGTTGACAG TGAAATCGTT GCGGACGCGC TCCGATTCAA
     9781 AAGTTTCCCT ACTCGGTCGC GTCAACCGAC CTTCCCCTCG TGAGTTTACA GCTTGATACG
     9841 CCCTATTTGG CTTCCTATGT AAAGTCTCCA GTGATCATAT TAAAGTCATT GGTCATGACA
     9901 CTCTCCTTGT TCAAAATTTG GTACCATACA ATGCGCGGAG CAGTCAGTTC TCATTTCCAG
     9961 CGATCGTTAA AACAATTAGA GAAATGCCTT ACTTCTCTCT TTATATCTGT ATTACTCAGA
    10021 GTCAGTGAGT AGTACGAATT TCCAACGTCC TAGCTCCAAT TTATGGTTTC AAACAATCCG
    10081 AATTCGTTGG TCCACAGTCA AGGAATTCGC AAGAATCCCT ATTTCACTAG GCGTGCACTA
    10141 TGGGGTCGCT TTTGAGGTTC TCATTTGCGG CGATCGTTAA AACGATTACA GAAATGCTAC
    10201 ACTTCGCTCT TTATATATAT TACTCATTGA GCATCAGGAA TGTCCAATGT CGTAACTCCG
    10261 ATTCATGGTT TCAAACAATC CGAATTCGTT GGTCCGAGGA ATCCGCAAAA AGTAATTGTA
    10321 GTCTATGTAC GACCGAGTCG CTGGTGAGGG TTTTTTGTCG TTGGATTGCT CGAGCGAATT
    10381 CTCCGAGATT GTACAGAAAG CTCAACTTTC GGAAGGCATC TATGTGGTCC AACCAATCTA
    10441 TTCAAATATA TCAATTGTTA AGAGCAGAGT TCGATCCTCA CTATGTGGAG GGGCATGGTG
    10501 AGATTACGGA GTGCCGAGAC ATAAGAGCTC CCTGCAATCA AGTTGATGGA CATGCTTCGA
    10561 AAATGCCATG ACTGAGAACG AGAACGCCCA GATGCTCCGC GGCACGAGAA CTCGATGAAC
    10621 ACGAACCGAA TCCAACGCCA AAAACGCGTT GTCCAAAACA TTGCAACTCT CTCTGATAAA
    10681 AACCAAAACG CCGCAAATTG CACCAGCTTT TTTGGTTGTC CTACGCCTCT TTCCGCACCA
    10741 CCaatgGTGA GCAAGGGCGA GGAGCTGTTC ACCGGGGTGG TGCCCATCCT GGTCGAGCTG
    10801 GACGGCGACG TAAACGGCCA CAAGTTCAGC GTGTCCGGCG AGGGCGAGGG CGATGCCACC
    10861 TACGGCAAGC TGACCCTGAA GCTGATCTGC ACCACCGGCA AGCTGCCCGT GCCCTGGCCC
    10921 ACCCTCGTGA CCACCCTGGG CTACGGCCTG CAGTGCTTCG CCCGCTACCC CGACCACATG
    10981 AAGCAGCACG ACTTCTTCAA GTCCGCCATG CCCGAAGGCT ACGTCCAGGA GCGCACCATC
    11041 TTCTTCAAGG ACGACGGCAA CTACAAGACC CGCGCCGAGG TGAAGTTCGA GGGCGACACC
    11101 CTGGTGAACC GCATCGAGCT GAAGGGCATC GACTTCAAGG AGGACGGCAA CATCCTGGGG
    11161 CACAAGCTGG AGTACAACTA CAACAGCCAC AACGTCTATA TCACCGCCGA CAAGCAGAAG
    11221 AACGGCATCA AGGCCAACTT CAAGATCCGC CACAACATCG AGGACGGCGG CGTGCAGCTC
    11281 GCCGACCACT ACCAGCAGAA CACCCCCATC GGCGACGGCC CCGTGCTGCT GCCCGACAAC
    11341 CACTACCTGA GCTACCAGTC CGCCCTGAGC AAAGACCCCA ACGAGAAGCG CGATCACATG
    11401 GTCCTGCTGG AGTTCGTGAC CGCCGCCGGG ATCACTCTCG GCATGGACGA GCTGTACAAG
    11461 TCAGGTtaat gataggcttT TTACTTGCTG GGTTAGGCCG TTTCTGGAAT AACATATTAG
    11521 ATTCTAACTG GTTCGAAGCA TTGCGTTGCT GTAACATTCC CGTTCACAAA AATACAGAAC
    11581 AGTCTAGAAG TTCGCGAAGA CATAATTTTT CTCTTTAGGA GCCCGGAGTT GTAATTGTTC
    11641 TAGGGCTGTT CCAATAGAGA AGATATGATG ATCAAACATA CCAGCCGCGC TTGATTGGAC
    11701 GGAGTACGTT TGCATCAGCT ATTTTGCAAA AGCGCTGCAC GACGCACACT CTATGAACAC
    11761 CTCAAAACTC TCAACACAAG TGACAACCAT CCTCTCCAAA AGGCTATCTT TCGGGGCACC
    11821 TGTAATATAA AAAATCATGG CAGTGCATTC CATGCAAAAA ATGTCTAATC TTGTTGGGTT
    11881 TTAAAGTCTG TATCGAGCAC AGAGGTGACA AAAGCCACCG GCTGGATCGC ACTTCTCGGA
    11941 ATTTCCCCCC TACTATCAAA CAAATTCGAA TTGCCAAAGG TGAAGGGACT AACTGTAAAT
    12001 CCTGATCAAT CAAGGACTCA ATCAAGTACA ATGGGCTACA ATGATATTTA GATGGGAACA
    12061 CAATGAAACA AATTGAAACT TCTACTGACA GGAGCGCAAT TGACTTGTGc gctacagagg
    12121 agGGGAACAA AGGATTGTGC AGTGCCATAC GACAAGTTCG CCTCAATCGC CAAACCCCTT
    12181 GACTGTGCTT CCCGAGCGGA AACATTTAGA TTGGCTACTA CAACCGTTGC TCTCCGGGCG
    12241 GATAAGAGAA TAAATCTGGA TTCGGCAGAG TAGTCGGCCT TATCATCAGT TAGATGTTGA
    12301 TAATCCCGTT GGGCAGGTCA CAcgctaggt
//
