# Supplementary material for: AUREOCHROME 1b is a transcriptional regulator of pigment biosynthesis in Phaeodactylum tricornutum
Source: bioRxiv preprint, doi:10.64898/2026.06.16.732132, version 1 (2026-06-19)
Supplement: Supplementary files S1-S6 [file 732132_file03.zip › File S4_Plasmidsequence_L2-1_p49-Sigma70.4_mVenus_ZeoR..gb]

LOCUS       L2-1_p49-Sigma70.4_mV_ 12990 bp ds-DNA     circular     27-FEB-2025
DEFINITION  .
FEATURES             Location/Qualifiers
     misc_feature    2..5
                     /label="B"
                     /ApEinfo_revcolor="#f58a5e"
                     /ApEinfo_fwdcolor="#f58a5e"
                     /note="locus_tag: B label: B ApEinfo_revcolor: #ff6666 ApEinfo_graphicformat: arrow_data {{0 1 2 0 0 -1} {} 0}width 5 offset 0"
     misc_feature    7..12
                     /label="BsaI"
                     /ApEinfo_revcolor="#b1ff67"
                     /ApEinfo_fwdcolor="#b1ff67"
                     /note="locus_tag: BsaI(1) label: BsaI(1) ApEinfo_revcolor: #008080 ApEinfo_graphicformat: arrow_data {{0 1 2 0 0 -1} {} 0}width 5 offset 0"
     misc_feature    16..55
                     /label="UNSX"
                     /ApEinfo_revcolor="#9eafd2"
                     /ApEinfo_fwdcolor="#9eafd2"
                     /note="locus_tag: UNSX label: UNSX ApEinfo_revcolor: green ApEinfo_graphicformat: arrow_data {{0 1 2 0 0 -1} {} 0}width 5 offset 0"
     rep_origin      86..805
                     /label="pBR322 ori"
                     /ApEinfo_revcolor="#9437ff"
                     /ApEinfo_fwdcolor="#9437ff"
                     /note="locus_tag: pBR322 ori label: pBR322 ori ApEinfo_revcolor: #9437ff ApEinfo_graphicformat: arrow_data {{0 1 2 0 0 -1} {} 0}width 5 offset 0"
     CDS             complement(825..1616)
                     /label="specR"
                     /ApEinfo_revcolor="#0080ff"
                     /ApEinfo_fwdcolor="#0080ff"
                     /note="locus_tag: specR label: specR ApEinfo_revcolor: #0080ff ApEinfo_graphicformat: arrow_data {{0 1 2 0 0 -1} {} 0}width 10 offset 0"
     promoter        complement(1617..1764)
                     /label="specR promoter"
                     /ApEinfo_revcolor="#ffef86"
                     /ApEinfo_fwdcolor="#ffef86"
                     /note="locus_tag: specR promoter label: specR promoter ApEinfo_revcolor: #ffff00 ApEinfo_graphicformat: arrow_data {{0 1 2 0 0 -1} {} 0}width 10 offset 0"
     misc_feature    2012..2051
                     /label="UNS1"
                     /ApEinfo_revcolor="#85dae9"
                     /ApEinfo_fwdcolor="#85dae9"
                     /note="locus_tag: UNS1 label: UNS1 ApEinfo_revcolor: green ApEinfo_graphicformat: arrow_data {{0 1 2 0 0 -1} {} 0}width 5 offset 0"
     misc_feature    complement(2055..2060)
                     /label="BsaI"
                     /ApEinfo_revcolor="#b1ff67"
                     /ApEinfo_fwdcolor="#b1ff67"
                     /note="locus_tag: BsaI label: BsaI ApEinfo_revcolor: #008080 ApEinfo_graphicformat: arrow_data {{0 1 2 0 0 -1} {} 0}width 5 offset 0"
     misc_feature    2062..2065
                     /label="A"
                     /ApEinfo_revcolor="#f58a5e"
                     /ApEinfo_fwdcolor="#f58a5e"
                     /note="locus_tag: A label: A ApEinfo_revcolor: #ff6666 ApEinfo_graphicformat: arrow_data {{0 1 2 0 0 -1} {} 0}width 5 offset 0"
     misc_feature    2070..2073
                     /label="Overhang"
                     /ApEinfo_revcolor="#f58a5e"
                     /ApEinfo_fwdcolor="#f58a5e"
                     /note="ApEinfo_revcolor: #ff6666 ApEinfo_graphicformat: arrow_data {{0 1 2 0 0 -1} {} 0}width 5 offset 0"
     misc_feature    2074..2087
                     /label="Extra region for cloning"
                     /ApEinfo_revcolor="#85dae9"
                     /ApEinfo_fwdcolor="#85dae9"
                     /note="ApEinfo_revcolor: green ApEinfo_graphicformat: arrow_data {{0 1 2 0 0 -1} {} 0}width 5 offset 0"
     gene            2074..2087
                     /label="Yeast-centromere"
                     /ApEinfo_revcolor="#ffef86"
                     /ApEinfo_fwdcolor="#ffef86"
                     /note="ApEinfo_revcolor: green ApEinfo_graphicformat: arrow_data {{0 1 2 0 0 -1} {} 0}width 5 offset 0"
     misc_feature    2088..3473
                     /label="CEN_ARS_HIS-Consolidated"
                     /ApEinfo_revcolor="#6666ff"
                     /ApEinfo_fwdcolor="#6666ff"
                     /note="ApEinfo_revcolor: #6666ff ApEinfo_graphicformat: arrow_data {{0 1 2 0 0 -1} {} 0}width 5 offset 0"
     misc_feature    3463..3473
                     /label="Missing coveragee"
                     /ApEinfo_revcolor="#85dae9"
                     /ApEinfo_fwdcolor="#85dae9"
                     /note="ApEinfo_revcolor: green ApEinfo_graphicformat: arrow_data {{0 1 2 0 0 -1} {} 0}width 5 offset 0"
     misc_feature    complement(3474..3477)
                     /label="Overhang"
                     /ApEinfo_revcolor="#f58a5e"
                     /ApEinfo_fwdcolor="#f58a5e"
                     /note="label: Overhang(1) ApEinfo_revcolor: #ff6666 ApEinfo_graphicformat: arrow_data {{0 1 2 0 0 -1} {} 0}width 5 offset 0"
     misc_feature    3478..4253
                     /label="oriT-consolidated"
                     /ApEinfo_revcolor="#6666ff"
                     /ApEinfo_fwdcolor="#6666ff"
                     /note="ApEinfo_revcolor: #6666ff ApEinfo_graphicformat: arrow_data {{0 1 2 0 0 -1} {} 0}width 5 offset 0"
     misc_feature    3531..3531
                     /label="mut"
                     /ApEinfo_revcolor="#85dae9"
                     /ApEinfo_fwdcolor="#85dae9"
                     /note="ApEinfo_revcolor: green ApEinfo_graphicformat: arrow_data {{0 1 2 0 0 -1} {} 0}width 5 offset 0"
     misc_feature    complement(4254..4257)
                     /label="Overhang"
                     /ApEinfo_revcolor="#f58a5e"
                     /ApEinfo_fwdcolor="#f58a5e"
                     /note="label: Overhang(2) ApEinfo_revcolor: #ff6666 ApEinfo_graphicformat: arrow_data {{0 1 2 0 0 -1} {} 0}width 5 offset 0"
     gene            4258..5684
                     /label="PtBle"
                     /ApEinfo_revcolor="#ffef86"
                     /ApEinfo_fwdcolor="#ffef86"
                     /note="ApEinfo_revcolor: green ApEinfo_graphicformat: arrow_data {{0 1 2 0 0 -1} {} 0}width 5 offset 0"
     misc_feature    5676..5684
                     /label="Seq for cloning"
                     /ApEinfo_revcolor="#85dae9"
                     /ApEinfo_fwdcolor="#85dae9"
                     /note="ApEinfo_revcolor: green ApEinfo_graphicformat: arrow_data {{0 1 2 0 0 -1} {} 0}width 5 offset 0"
     misc_feature    complement(5685..5688)
                     /label="Overhang"
                     /ApEinfo_revcolor="#f58a5e"
                     /ApEinfo_fwdcolor="#f58a5e"
                     /note="label: Overhang(3) ApEinfo_revcolor: #ff6666 ApEinfo_graphicformat: arrow_data {{0 1 2 0 0 -1} {} 0}width 5 offset 0"
     misc_feature    5697..5700
                     /label="Missing coverage"
                     /ApEinfo_revcolor="#85dae9"
                     /ApEinfo_fwdcolor="#85dae9"
                     /note="ApEinfo_revcolor: green ApEinfo_graphicformat: arrow_data {{0 1 2 0 0 -1} {} 0}width 5 offset 0"
     promoter        5697..7202
                     /label="p49202-consolidated"
                     /ApEinfo_revcolor="#ffef86"
                     /ApEinfo_fwdcolor="#ffef86"
                     /note="ApEinfo_revcolor: #ffff00 ApEinfo_graphicformat: arrow_data {{0 1 2 0 0 -1} {} 0}width 10 offset 0"
     misc_feature    7207..9234
                     /label="Sigma70.4"
                     /ApEinfo_revcolor="#f58a5e"
                     /ApEinfo_fwdcolor="#f58a5e"
     misc_feature    9241..9249
                     /label="3xSTOP"
                     /ApEinfo_revcolor="#ff66ff"
                     /ApEinfo_fwdcolor="#ff66ff"
                     /note="ApEinfo_revcolor: #ff66ff ApEinfo_graphicformat: arrow_data {{0 1 2 0 0 -1} {} 0}width 5 offset 0"
     terminator      9254..9883
                     /label="tFcpB-consolidated"
                     /ApEinfo_revcolor="#800000"
                     /ApEinfo_fwdcolor="#800000"
                     /note="ApEinfo_revcolor: #800000 ApEinfo_graphicformat: arrow_data {{0 1 2 0 0 -1} {} 0}width 5 offset 0"
     misc_feature    9897..9900
                     /label="Missing coverage"
                     /ApEinfo_revcolor="#85dae9"
                     /ApEinfo_fwdcolor="#85dae9"
                     /note="ApEinfo_revcolor: green ApEinfo_graphicformat: arrow_data {{0 1 2 0 0 -1} {} 0}width 5 offset 0"
     promoter        9897..11402
                     /label="p49202-consolidated"
                     /ApEinfo_revcolor="#ffef86"
                     /ApEinfo_fwdcolor="#ffef86"
                     /note="ApEinfo_revcolor: #ffff00 ApEinfo_graphicformat: arrow_data {{0 1 2 0 0 -1} {} 0}width 10 offset 0"
     CDS             11407..12120
                     /label="Venus"
                     /ApEinfo_revcolor="#b1ff67"
                     /ApEinfo_fwdcolor="#b1ff67"
                     /note="ApEinfo_revcolor: #80ff00 ApEinfo_graphicformat: arrow_data {{0 1 2 0 0 -1} {} 0}width 10 offset 0"
     misc_feature    12121..12122
                     /label="Nucl added for serine fus"
                     /ApEinfo_revcolor="#85dae9"
                     /ApEinfo_fwdcolor="#85dae9"
                     /note="ApEinfo_revcolor: green ApEinfo_graphicformat: arrow_data {{0 1 2 0 0 -1} {} 0}width 5 offset 0"
     misc_feature    12121..12122
                     /label="sfGFP"
                     /ApEinfo_revcolor="#b1ff67"
                     /ApEinfo_fwdcolor="#b1ff67"
                     /note="ApEinfo_revcolor: green ApEinfo_graphicformat: arrow_data {{0 1 2 0 0 -1} {} 0}width 5 offset 0"
     misc_feature    12127..12135
                     /label="3xSTOP"
                     /ApEinfo_revcolor="#ff66ff"
                     /ApEinfo_fwdcolor="#ff66ff"
                     /note="ApEinfo_revcolor: #ff66ff ApEinfo_graphicformat: arrow_data {{0 1 2 0 0 -1} {} 0}width 5 offset 0"
     terminator      12140..12769
                     /label="tFcpB-consolidated"
                     /ApEinfo_revcolor="#800000"
                     /ApEinfo_fwdcolor="#800000"
                     /note="ApEinfo_revcolor: #800000 ApEinfo_graphicformat: arrow_data {{0 1 2 0 0 -1} {} 0}width 5 offset 0"
     misc_feature    12783..12982
                     /label="uLoop-O-spacer1"
                     /ApEinfo_revcolor="#85dae9"
                     /ApEinfo_fwdcolor="#85dae9"
                     /note="ApEinfo_revcolor: green ApEinfo_graphicformat: arrow_data {{0 1 2 0 0 -1} {} 0}width 5 offset 0"
ORIGIN
        1 atacttgaga ccaCCCCAGG ATACATAGAT TACCACAACT CCGAGCCCTT CCACCcacag
       61 aatcagggga taacgcagga aagaacatgt gagcaaaagg ccagcaaaag gccaggaacc
      121 gtaaaaaggc cgcgttgctg gcgtttttcc ataggctccg cccccctgac gagcatcaca
      181 aaaatcgacg ctcaagtcag aggtggcgaa acccgacagg actataaaga taccaggcgt
      241 ttccccctgg aagctccctc gtgcgctctc ctgttccgac cctgccgctt accggatacc
      301 tgtccgcctt tctcccttcg ggaagcgtgg cgctttctca tagctcacgc tgtaggtatc
      361 tcagttcggt gtaggtcgtt cgctccaagc tgggctgtgt gcacgaaccc cccgttcagc
      421 ccgaccgctg cgccttatcc ggtaactatc gtcttgagtc caacccggta agacacgact
      481 tatcgccact ggcagcagcc actggtaaca ggattagcag agcgaggtat gtaggcggtg
      541 ctacagagtt cttgaagtgg tggcctaact acggctacac tagaaggaca gtatttggta
      601 tctgcgctct gctgaagcca gttaccttcg gaaaaagagt tggtagctct tgatccggca
      661 aacaaaccac cgctggtagc ggtggttttt ttgtttgcaa gcagcagatt acgcgcagaa
      721 aaaaaggatc tcaagaagat cctttgatct tttctacggg gtctgacgct cagtggaacg
      781 aaaactcacg ttaagggatt ttggtcatgc attctaggtg attaTTATTT GCCGACTACC
      841 TTGGTGATCT CGCCTTTCAC GTAGTGGACA AATTCTTCCA ACTGATCTGC GCGCGAGGCC
      901 AAGCGATCTT CTTCTTGTCC AAGATAAGCC TGTCTAGCTT CAAGTATGAC GGGCTGATAC
      961 TGGGCCGGCA GGCGCTCCAT TGCCCAGTCG GCAGCGACAT CCTTCGGCGC GATTTTGCCG
     1021 GTTACTGCGC TGTACCAAAT GCGGGACAAC GTAAGCACTA CATTTCGCTC ATCGCCAGCC
     1081 CAGTCGGGCG GCGAGTTCCA TAGCGTTAAG GTTTCATTTA GCGCCTCAAA TAGATCCTGT
     1141 TCAGGAACCG GATCAAAGAG TTCCTCCGCC GCTGGACCTA CCAAGGCAAC GCTATGTTCT
     1201 CTTGCTTTTG TCAGCAAGAT AGCCAGATCA ATGTCGATCG TGGCTGGCTC GAAGATACCA
     1261 GCAAGAATGT CATTGCGCTG CCATTCTCCA AATTGCAGTT CGCGCTTAGC TGGATAACGC
     1321 CACGGAATGA TGTCGTCGTG CACAACAATG GTGACTTCTA CAGCGCGGAG AATCTCACTC
     1381 TCTCCAGGGG AAGCCGAAGT TTCCAAAAGG TCGTTGATCA AAGCTCGCCG CGTTGTTTCA
     1441 TCAAGCCTTA CGGTCACCGT AACCAGCAAA TCAATATCAC TGTGTGGCTT CAGGCCGCCA
     1501 TCCACTGCGG AGCCGTACAA ATGTACGGCC AGCAACGTCG GTTCGAGATG GCGCTCGATG
     1561 ACGCCAACTA CCTCTGATAG TTGAGTCGAT ACTTCGGCGA TCACCGCTTC CCTCATGCGA
     1621 AACGATCCTC ATCCTGTCTC TTGATCAGAT ATTGATCCCC TGCGCCATCA GATCCTTGGC
     1681 GGCAAGAAAG CCATCCAGTT TACTTTGCAG GGCTTCCCAA CCTTACCAGA GGGCGCCCCA
     1741 GCTGGCAATT CCGGTTCGCT TGCTAAGCTT GCATGCCTGC AAGTCGACTC TAGAGGAgcg
     1801 gtgatcacag gcagcaacgc tctgtcatcg ttacaatcaa catgctaccc tccgcgagat
     1861 catccgtgtt tcaaacccgg cagcttagtt gccgttcttc cgaatagcat cggtaacatg
     1921 agcaaagtct gccgccttac aacggctctc ccgctgacgc cgtcccggac tgatgggctg
     1981 cctgtatcga gtggtgattt tgtgccgagc tCATTACTCG CATCCATTCT CAGGCTGTCT
     2041 CGTCTCGTCT CCGaggtctc aggagaatgg gagctagctc gtcttcaGCG AGCATCACGT
     2101 GCTATAAAAA TAATTATAAT TTAAATTTTT TAATATAAAT ATATAAATTA AAAATAGAAA
     2161 GTAAAAAAAG AAATTAAAGA AAAAATAGTT TTTGTTTTCC GAAGATGTAA AAGACTCTAG
     2221 GGGGATCGCC AACAAATACT ACCTTTTATC TTGCTCGTCC TGCTCTCAGG TATTAATGCC
     2281 GAATTGTTTC ATCTTGTCTG TGTAGAAGAC CACACACGAA AATCCTGTGA TTTTACATTT
     2341 TACTTATCGT TAATCGAATG TATATCTATT TAATCTGCTT TTCTTGTCTA ATAAATATAT
     2401 ATGTAAAGTA CGCTTTTTGT TGAAATTTTT TAAACCTTTG TTTATTTTTT TTTCTTCATT
     2461 CCGTAACTCT TCTACCTTCT TTATTTACTT TCTAAAATCC AAATACAAAA CATAAAAATA
     2521 AATAAACACA GAGTAAATTC CCAAATTATT CCATCATTAA AAGATACGAG GCGCGTGTAA
     2581 GTTACAGGCA AGCGATCCTA GTACACTCTA TATTTTTTTA TGCCTCGGTA ATGATTTTCA
     2641 TTTTTTTTTT CCACCTAGCG GATGACTCTT TTTTTTTCTT AGCGATTGGC ATTATCACAT
     2701 AATGAATTAT ACATTATATA AAGTAATGTG ATTTCTTCGA AGAATATACT AAAAAATGAG
     2761 CAGGCAAGAT AAACGAAGGC AAAGATGACA GAGCAGAAAG CCCTAGTAAA GCGTATTACA
     2821 AATGAAACCA AGATTCAGAT TGCGATCTCT TTAAAGGGTG GTCCCCTAGC GATAGAGCAC
     2881 TCGATCTTCC CAGAAAAAGA GGCAGAAGCA GTAGCAGAAC AGGCCACACA ATCGCAAGTG
     2941 ATTAACGTCC ACACAGGTAT AGGGTTTCTG GACCATATGA TACATGCTCT GGCCAAGCAT
     3001 TCCGGCTGGT CGCTAATCGT TGAGTGCATT GGTGACTTAC ACATAGACGA CCATCACACC
     3061 ACTGAAGACT GCGGGATTGC TCTCGGTCAA GCTTTTAAAG AGGCCCTAGG GGCCGTGCGT
     3121 GGAGTAAAAA GGTTTGGATC AGGATTTGCG CCTTTGGATG AGGCACTTTC CAGAGCGGTG
     3181 GTAGATCTTT CGAACAGGCC GTACGCAGTT GTCGAACTTG GTTTGCAAAG GGAGAAAGTA
     3241 GGAGATCTCT CTTGCGAGAT GATCCCGCAT TTTCTTGAAA GCTTTGCAGA GGCTAGCAGA
     3301 ATTACCCTCC ACGTTGATTG TCTGCGAGGC AAGAATGATC ATCACCGTAG TGAGAGTGCG
     3361 TTCAAGGCTC TTGCGGTTGC CATAAGAGAA GCCACCTCGC CCAATGGTAC CAACGATGTT
     3421 CCCTCCACCA AAGGTGTTCT TATGTAGTTT TACACAGGAG TCtggacttg accaatgGAT
     3481 CGTCTTGCCT TGCTCGTCGG TGATGTACTT CACCAGCTCC GCGAAGTCGC cCTTCTTGAT
     3541 GGAGCGCATG GGGACGTGCT TGGCAATCAC GCGCACCCCC CGGCCGTTTT AGCGGCTAAA
     3601 AAAGTCATGG CTCTGCCCTC GGGCGGACCA CGCCCATCAT GACCTTGCCA AGCTCGTCCT
     3661 GCTTCTCTTC GATCTTCGCC AGCAGGGCGA GGATCGTGGC ATCACCGAAC CGCGCCGTGC
     3721 GCGGGTCGTC GGTGAGCCAG AGTTTCAGCA GGCCGCCCAG GCGGCCCAGG TCGCCATTGA
     3781 TGCGGACCAG CTCGCGGACG TGCTCATAGT CCACGACGCC CGTGATTTTG TAGCCCTGGC
     3841 CGACGGCCAG CAGGTAGGCC GACAGGCTCA TGCCGGCCGC CGCCGCCTTT TCCTCAATCG
     3901 CCCTTCGTTC GTCTGGAAGG CAGTACACCT TGATAGGTGG GCTGCCCTTC CTGGTTGGCT
     3961 TGGTTTCATC AGCCATCCGC TTGCCCTCAT CTGTTACGCC GGCGGTAGCC GGCCAGCCTC
     4021 GCAGAGCAGG ATTCCCGTTG AGCACCGCCA GGTGCGAATA AGGGACAGTG AAGAAGGAAC
     4081 ACCCGCTCGC GGGTGGGCCT ACTTCACCTA TCCTGCCCGG CTGACGCCGT TGGATACACC
     4141 AAGGAAAGTC TACACGAACC CTTTGGCAAA ATCCTGTATA TCGTGCGAAA AAGGATGGAT
     4201 ATACCGAAAA AATCGCTATA ATGACCCCGA AGCAGGGTTA TGCAGCGGAA GATGCTTacc
     4261 atgattacgc caagctcgaa attaaccctc actaaaggga acaaaagctg gtacctaaca
     4321 ggattagtgc aattcgagtt gaatcactgg gaaaaacatt gtcttctttt ttatattatc
     4381 atttgcatta gtgctgcagt cgtagatact tgttggttga aagacatcag ctgggaggga
     4441 ctggactagc gtttggtaag gagacatacc tgttaacgtt ggttgcaaaa ttccatttcg
     4501 cgatttatgt tatctgtaaa tcctgatttg tctggaattc ttgatacttc cgttttttta
     4561 gaggccaatg attagcatcg gcgattctca aaatagcatt ttcgacatgc ggtgctgatt
     4621 tcataaacat agacaacgct tttacatgta aaagtaactt gcggacttgg aacagtgctc
     4681 tgtttttggt gtgaacgtaa ctcagcaata tttctgtgct agcaaggttt tttatgatcg
     4741 accgaagatc tcaaaactcc gggtctttca actgtctgac tagaccatgt tcgtaacgtc
     4801 ggacagcagc tttcgttgta ctggtagaat ttctacgtgc gaagcacgtg taggcaggtt
     4861 gaacgacgat ccctgccgat ggatggattg gcacgcggcg gaacgctttc gtgatctaca
     4921 ccacctggat cttcacatat cttcgaaatc gaaaaattaa ccaagtcgac ggtatcgata
     4981 atattctagc tgagggtacc catggccaag ttgaccagtg ccgttccggt gctcaccgcg
     5041 cgcgacgtcg ccggagcggt cgagttctgg accgaccggc tcgggttctc ccgggacttc
     5101 gtggaggacg acttcgccgg tgtggtccgg gacgacgtga ccctgttcat cagcgcggtc
     5161 caggaccagg tggtgccgga caacaccctg gcctgggtgt gggtgcgcgg cctggacgag
     5221 ctgtacgccg agtggtcgga ggtcgtgtcc acgaacttcc gggacgcctc cgggccggcc
     5281 atgaccgaga tcggcgagca gccgtggggg cgggagttcg ccctgcgcga cccggccggc
     5341 aactgcgtgc acttcgtggc cgaggagcag gactgaccga cgccgaccaa caccgccggt
     5401 ccgacgcggc ccgacgggtc cgaggcctcg gagatctggg cccatgcggc cgcaacaact
     5461 acctcgactt tggctgggac actttcagtg aggacaagaa gcttcagaag cgtgctatcg
     5521 aactcaacca gggacgtgcg gcacaaatgg gcatccttgc tctcatggtg cacgaacagt
     5581 tgggagtctc tatccttcct taaaaattta attttcatta gttgcagtca ctccgctttg
     5641 gtttcacagt caggaataac actagctcgt cttcaatcac gtgccgctGC Aaggagtcca
     5701 AACGGTACGT CAGATCCCAC GTCACTACCG CACCCGGTTA TTCCAGTGCG TAAGCTCGTA
     5761 GTGGAAGAAC AGGCTGCGGT AGTGACGTGG AATTTGACAC TTTCCAATCT TCAAGACCTC
     5821 TAGCCAGCAA AGACTTCTTG AATCTGCAAG GATATTCTAT TTAGATATAA GTATATACTT
     5881 GACAGTGAGG GGGGTCGTGA CCGTCTCTCG CTGGGATAGA GAAGATGGCA ACCATTGAAT
     5941 TGAGAACTCG AAACTTGAGC TTGGTTGGAT CTTGATCATT CTGAATTTGC AGGATAGGTT
     6001 AACAGTAAAA GTCAATCTTG CGCTCGCCAT CTACCAGAAA GCACGTGGGT GCCCAGATCC
     6061 TCCCAACGAG CGAACGGACG GATGCTAGTC GGGGGGATCT CTGTGGGCCA TTCAAACGAA
     6121 AGGCAGATGG CATCGTTCCA AGATCTATTG GTCATTGGGC TTCTCATACA GTCATTGACA
     6181 CCACGATTGA AGACAAATTT TTGTTGACAG TGAAATCGTT GCGGACGCGC TCCGATTCAA
     6241 AAGTTTCCCT ACTCGGTCGC GTCAACCGAC CTTCCCCTCG TGAGTTTACA GCTTGATACG
     6301 CCCTATTTGG CTTCCTATGT AAAGTCTCCA GTGATCATAT TAAAGTCATT GGTCATGACA
     6361 CTCTCCTTGT TCAAAATTTG GTACCATACA ATGCGCGGAG CAGTCAGTTC TCATTTCCAG
     6421 CGATCGTTAA AACAATTAGA GAAATGCCTT ACTTCTCTCT TTATATCTGT ATTACTCAGA
     6481 GTCAGTGAGT AGTACGAATT TCCAACGTCC TAGCTCCAAT TTATGGTTTC AAACAATCCG
     6541 AATTCGTTGG TCCACAGTCA AGGAATTCGC AAGAATCCCT ATTTCACTAG GCGTGCACTA
     6601 TGGGGTCGCT TTTGAGGTTC TCATTTGCGG CGATCGTTAA AACGATTACA GAAATGCTAC
     6661 ACTTCGCTCT TTATATATAT TACTCATTGA GCATCAGGAA TGTCCAATGT CGTAACTCCG
     6721 ATTCATGGTT TCAAACAATC CGAATTCGTT GGTCCGAGGA ATCCGCAAAA AGTAATTGTA
     6781 GTCTATGTAC GACCGAGTCG CTGGTGAGGG TTTTTTGTCG TTGGATTGCT CGAGCGAATT
     6841 CTCCGAGATT GTACAGAAAG CTCAACTTTC GGAAGGCATC TATGTGGTCC AACCAATCTA
     6901 TTCAAATATA TCAATTGTTA AGAGCAGAGT TCGATCCTCA CTATGTGGAG GGGCATGGTG
     6961 AGATTACGGA GTGCCGAGAC ATAAGAGCTC CCTGCAATCA AGTTGATGGA CATGCTTCGA
     7021 AAATGCCATG ACTGAGAACG AGAACGCCCA GATGCTCCGC GGCACGAGAA CTCGATGAAC
     7081 ACGAACCGAA TCCAACGCCA AAAACGCGTT GTCCAAAACA TTGCAACTCT CTCTGATAAA
     7141 AACCAAAACG CCGCAAATTG CACCAGCTTT TTTGGTTGTC CTACGCCTCT TTCCGCACCA
     7201 CCaatgAAAC GACGGGGCCG CAACCTACTG GGCTCCTTTC AGCGTCGTCC CGATGCTGTC
     7261 TCTACGTGTG ATATCCGTCC CGTAGGAGTC GGAGTGTCCC GTTCCGACAG TTGCGCTGCT
     7321 ACGTCGTGGA TACACATTCT GTCCGCCACA CTGATCGTAG CAACTTTGCA GCAGACGTCT
     7381 TGCTTCTCTA TTGAATCCCA TTCTCCGTAT AGAACAGCCT CGTCCCGATT GCTGGCGTCT
     7441 CGTAAGCTCG ACATGATTCA AGAAGTCAAA CCCCTCACAG AAACTTCGGA TAAACGACGA
     7501 CGTCAAGCTC TACAAGCCAT GGACCGACAG CAAGTTGAAA AGGCCCTGCA TGGAATCGAC
     7561 GAAAAAATGC TGGAATTGCT CTCCTCCGAT CAGTTGTTGT ACGCTGGAGG TGGCGTTGAC
     7621 GGCATCCAGA AAAAGCGACC CAAAGGGCGT CCCGATTACG TACCCGGCGC CATGAACTAC
     7681 GAAACGTTAG TCCGCTTTCG GGAGCAGCAA AGCCTCTTGG ATCATGCCAC GGAGCACACG
     7741 ATGAGTGATG CTGAAATTGC CGCCATTCGG CCATACATTG CCGAATCATC CAAAATCAAA
     7801 GGCAATCGCA GTGTAACGGA TTCTTCCTTG GAGGCACTGC CCGTGACCGG TACAACGTAT
     7861 ATAGCAAAGA AAAGGAAACG GGTTACCAAG AACCTACCGC TACCCAAGAC GAAAACTGAT
     7921 GAAGAGATTG CTATGGAAAC CACCCGTAAG GTTTCCAAGC GCGCAGCACA GAACGTCAAC
     7981 AATATGGACC TGCAAAAATA CTACCGCACC GAGCTCCTAA CGGCTGACGA AGAATACTCA
     8041 CTCGGTATGA AAATTCAGTT CATGATTAAG TGTGAACTCG TACACGAAGG CCTATCGTCC
     8101 AAATTGATGC GTCTCCCGAC AATTGAGGAA TGGGCCGCGG CTTGTGGGTT TTCTGACCAC
     8161 GATCCCATGT TCGTTGCCAC GGAAGCTGAC GAACGCCTGC GTCCAGCCGG TAGCGAAGTT
     8221 CTGTTCGAAG AAATGGATCC CAAAATTTTT GTTGGAAACG GGCAGGCGGG GTCAGCCGGC
     8281 CCCGGTCGCG GACGAGGCCG CGCCAAGCGA CTGCCGCCTC TCAAACTCAA AGACTTTTAC
     8341 GATGACAGCG AGCTGAGGGC CAAACTCAGA GCCGAAGACA AAGATGCGAT GGTAACCTCG
     8401 AAAAAAGGGC TGCATCCTAT CAACAGGGGT ACTGCAACGG ATTTCGTGGA AATGGTCATG
     8461 ACAAGTCGAG AGGCTAAGCA ACGAATGGTG CAAAGCAATA TGCGGCTAGT GGTTAGTATT
     8521 GCGCGCAAAT ATTCGAATGT GGGAGTCAGT TTGCAAGATT TGGTACAAGA AGGTAGCTTG
     8581 GGCCTCTCAC GTGCAGCGGA GAAGTTTGAG CCCAAGAAAG GATTTAAGTT TTCGACCTAC
     8641 GCTTCTTGGT GGATTCAACA AGCCGTTTTT CGTTCGATTG CCTACCATTC TCGTACTATC
     8701 CGTTTACCCG TACACGTGCA CAATCTTCTC AATCGTGTTC GTAAAGTCCG AAACAATCTA
     8761 CAGCGCGAGT TGAGTCGGAC TCCTACCAAC GAAGAAATGG CCGAAGAACT GGGGATGACG
     8821 CTACAAAAGT ACAACAAGAT GCTTCGTCTA ACCAAGCGTA GCATTTCTTT GGAAACACCC
     8881 AAATACCAGA GCAACCCGAA AGATCTCGGT CACGAAAGTC ACGATTTGCT AGGGGACACA
     8941 ATCTCCGCCA GTAGTGCTCT TTTTGACGAA AGCACACCCG AAAAACGAGT CGACCGTGGA
     9001 ATTTTTCACG AAGACTTGCA TGAGATGCTC GAAATTCTCG ACGAAGACGA GCGTCGAGTG
     9061 ATTTGCTCAC GCTACGGACT CTCGGATGGA CTGACTCGGA CGGTAACTGC CGTGGCATCC
     9121 CAAATGAAGC AAAGCAAGGC CTGGGTCCGC TCTCAAGAAT GCCGAGCCCT TCGCAAACTC
     9181 CGTCGGCCGT GGTACGAAAA GAAACTCAAG GAGCACCAAG ACGCCCTGAC TAGCTCAGGT
     9241 taatgatagg cttTTTACTT GCTGGGTTAG GCCGTTTCTG GAATAACATA TTAGATTCTA
     9301 ACTGGTTCGA AGCATTGCGT TGCTGTAACA TTCCCGTTCA CAAAAATACA GAACAGTCTA
     9361 GAAGTTCGCG AAGACATAAT TTTTCTCTTT AGGAGCCCGG AGTTGTAATT GTTCTAGGGC
     9421 TGTTCCAATA GAGAAGATAT GATGATCAAA CATACCAGCC GCGCTTGATT GGACGGAGTA
     9481 CGTTTGCATC AGCTATTTTG CAAAAGCGCT GCACGACGCA CACTCTATGA ACACCTCAAA
     9541 ACTCTCAACA CAAGTGACAA CCATCCTCTC CAAAAGGCTA TCTTTCGGGG CACCTGTAAT
     9601 ATAAAAAATC ATGGCAGTGC ATTCCATGCA AAAAATGTCT AATCTTGTTG GGTTTTAAAG
     9661 TCTGTATCGA GCACAGAGGT GACAAAAGCC ACCGGCTGGA TCGCACTTCT CGGAATTTCC
     9721 CCCCTACTAT CAAACAAATT CGAATTGCCA AAGGTGAAGG GACTAACTGT AAATCCTGAT
     9781 CAATCAAGGA CTCAATCAAG TACAATGGGC TACAATGATA TTTAGATGGG AACACAATGA
     9841 AACAAATTGA AACTTCTACT GACAGGAGCG CAATTGACTT GTGcgctata caggagtcca
     9901 AACGGTACGT CAGATCCCAC GTCACTACCG CACCCGGTTA TTCCAGTGCG TAAGCTCGTA
     9961 GTGGAAGAAC AGGCTGCGGT AGTGACGTGG AATTTGACAC TTTCCAATCT TCAAGACCTC
    10021 TAGCCAGCAA AGACTTCTTG AATCTGCAAG GATATTCTAT TTAGATATAA GTATATACTT
    10081 GACAGTGAGG GGGGTCGTGA CCGTCTCTCG CTGGGATAGA GAAGATGGCA ACCATTGAAT
    10141 TGAGAACTCG AAACTTGAGC TTGGTTGGAT CTTGATCATT CTGAATTTGC AGGATAGGTT
    10201 AACAGTAAAA GTCAATCTTG CGCTCGCCAT CTACCAGAAA GCACGTGGGT GCCCAGATCC
    10261 TCCCAACGAG CGAACGGACG GATGCTAGTC GGGGGGATCT CTGTGGGCCA TTCAAACGAA
    10321 AGGCAGATGG CATCGTTCCA AGATCTATTG GTCATTGGGC TTCTCATACA GTCATTGACA
    10381 CCACGATTGA AGACAAATTT TTGTTGACAG TGAAATCGTT GCGGACGCGC TCCGATTCAA
    10441 AAGTTTCCCT ACTCGGTCGC GTCAACCGAC CTTCCCCTCG TGAGTTTACA GCTTGATACG
    10501 CCCTATTTGG CTTCCTATGT AAAGTCTCCA GTGATCATAT TAAAGTCATT GGTCATGACA
    10561 CTCTCCTTGT TCAAAATTTG GTACCATACA ATGCGCGGAG CAGTCAGTTC TCATTTCCAG
    10621 CGATCGTTAA AACAATTAGA GAAATGCCTT ACTTCTCTCT TTATATCTGT ATTACTCAGA
    10681 GTCAGTGAGT AGTACGAATT TCCAACGTCC TAGCTCCAAT TTATGGTTTC AAACAATCCG
    10741 AATTCGTTGG TCCACAGTCA AGGAATTCGC AAGAATCCCT ATTTCACTAG GCGTGCACTA
    10801 TGGGGTCGCT TTTGAGGTTC TCATTTGCGG CGATCGTTAA AACGATTACA GAAATGCTAC
    10861 ACTTCGCTCT TTATATATAT TACTCATTGA GCATCAGGAA TGTCCAATGT CGTAACTCCG
    10921 ATTCATGGTT TCAAACAATC CGAATTCGTT GGTCCGAGGA ATCCGCAAAA AGTAATTGTA
    10981 GTCTATGTAC GACCGAGTCG CTGGTGAGGG TTTTTTGTCG TTGGATTGCT CGAGCGAATT
    11041 CTCCGAGATT GTACAGAAAG CTCAACTTTC GGAAGGCATC TATGTGGTCC AACCAATCTA
    11101 TTCAAATATA TCAATTGTTA AGAGCAGAGT TCGATCCTCA CTATGTGGAG GGGCATGGTG
    11161 AGATTACGGA GTGCCGAGAC ATAAGAGCTC CCTGCAATCA AGTTGATGGA CATGCTTCGA
    11221 AAATGCCATG ACTGAGAACG AGAACGCCCA GATGCTCCGC GGCACGAGAA CTCGATGAAC
    11281 ACGAACCGAA TCCAACGCCA AAAACGCGTT GTCCAAAACA TTGCAACTCT CTCTGATAAA
    11341 AACCAAAACG CCGCAAATTG CACCAGCTTT TTTGGTTGTC CTACGCCTCT TTCCGCACCA
    11401 CCaatgGTGA GCAAGGGCGA GGAGCTGTTC ACCGGGGTGG TGCCCATCCT GGTCGAGCTG
    11461 GACGGCGACG TAAACGGCCA CAAGTTCAGC GTGTCCGGCG AGGGCGAGGG CGATGCCACC
    11521 TACGGCAAGC TGACCCTGAA GCTGATCTGC ACCACCGGCA AGCTGCCCGT GCCCTGGCCC
    11581 ACCCTCGTGA CCACCCTGGG CTACGGCCTG CAGTGCTTCG CCCGCTACCC CGACCACATG
    11641 AAGCAGCACG ACTTCTTCAA GTCCGCCATG CCCGAAGGCT ACGTCCAGGA GCGCACCATC
    11701 TTCTTCAAGG ACGACGGCAA CTACAAGACC CGCGCCGAGG TGAAGTTCGA GGGCGACACC
    11761 CTGGTGAACC GCATCGAGCT GAAGGGCATC GACTTCAAGG AGGACGGCAA CATCCTGGGG
    11821 CACAAGCTGG AGTACAACTA CAACAGCCAC AACGTCTATA TCACCGCCGA CAAGCAGAAG
    11881 AACGGCATCA AGGCCAACTT CAAGATCCGC CACAACATCG AGGACGGCGG CGTGCAGCTC
    11941 GCCGACCACT ACCAGCAGAA CACCCCCATC GGCGACGGCC CCGTGCTGCT GCCCGACAAC
    12001 CACTACCTGA GCTACCAGTC CGCCCTGAGC AAAGACCCCA ACGAGAAGCG CGATCACATG
    12061 GTCCTGCTGG AGTTCGTGAC CGCCGCCGGG ATCACTCTCG GCATGGACGA GCTGTACAAG
    12121 TCAGGTtaat gataggcttT TTACTTGCTG GGTTAGGCCG TTTCTGGAAT AACATATTAG
    12181 ATTCTAACTG GTTCGAAGCA TTGCGTTGCT GTAACATTCC CGTTCACAAA AATACAGAAC
    12241 AGTCTAGAAG TTCGCGAAGA CATAATTTTT CTCTTTAGGA GCCCGGAGTT GTAATTGTTC
    12301 TAGGGCTGTT CCAATAGAGA AGATATGATG ATCAAACATA CCAGCCGCGC TTGATTGGAC
    12361 GGAGTACGTT TGCATCAGCT ATTTTGCAAA AGCGCTGCAC GACGCACACT CTATGAACAC
    12421 CTCAAAACTC TCAACACAAG TGACAACCAT CCTCTCCAAA AGGCTATCTT TCGGGGCACC
    12481 TGTAATATAA AAAATCATGG CAGTGCATTC CATGCAAAAA ATGTCTAATC TTGTTGGGTT
    12541 TTAAAGTCTG TATCGAGCAC AGAGGTGACA AAAGCCACCG GCTGGATCGC ACTTCTCGGA
    12601 ATTTCCCCCC TACTATCAAA CAAATTCGAA TTGCCAAAGG TGAAGGGACT AACTGTAAAT
    12661 CCTGATCAAT CAAGGACTCA ATCAAGTACA ATGGGCTACA ATGATATTTA GATGGGAACA
    12721 CAATGAAACA AATTGAAACT TCTACTGACA GGAGCGCAAT TGACTTGTGc gctacagagg
    12781 agGGGAACAA AGGATTGTGC AGTGCCATAC GACAAGTTCG CCTCAATCGC CAAACCCCTT
    12841 GACTGTGCTT CCCGAGCGGA AACATTTAGA TTGGCTACTA CAACCGTTGC TCTCCGGGCG
    12901 GATAAGAGAA TAAATCTGGA TTCGGCAGAG TAGTCGGCCT TATCATCAGT TAGATGTTGA
    12961 TAATCCCGTT GGGCAGGTCA CAcgctaggt
//
