# Supplementary material for: AUREOCHROME 1b is a transcriptional regulator of pigment biosynthesis in Phaeodactylum tricornutum
Source: bioRxiv preprint, doi:10.64898/2026.06.16.732132, version 1 (2026-06-19)
Supplement: Supplementary files S1-S6 [file 732132_file03.zip › File S5_Plasmidsequence_L2-1_p49-mVenus_ZeoR.gb]

LOCUS       L2-2_mVenus/sp3/sp4     9003 bp ds-DNA     circular     18-FEB-2025
DEFINITION  .
FEATURES             Location/Qualifiers
     misc_feature    2..5
                     /label="C"
                     /ApEinfo_revcolor="#f58a5e"
                     /ApEinfo_fwdcolor="#f58a5e"
                     /note="locus_tag: C label: C ApEinfo_revcolor: #ff6666 ApEinfo_graphicformat: arrow_data {{0 1 2 0 0 -1} {} 0}width 5 offset 0"
     misc_feature    7..12
                     /label="BsaI"
                     /ApEinfo_revcolor="#b1ff67"
                     /ApEinfo_fwdcolor="#b1ff67"
                     /note="locus_tag: BsaI(1) label: BsaI(1) ApEinfo_revcolor: #008080 ApEinfo_graphicformat: arrow_data {{0 1 2 0 0 -1} {} 0}width 5 offset 0"
     misc_feature    16..55
                     /label="UNSX"
                     /ApEinfo_revcolor="#9eafd2"
                     /ApEinfo_fwdcolor="#9eafd2"
                     /note="locus_tag: UNSX label: UNSX ApEinfo_revcolor: green ApEinfo_graphicformat: arrow_data {{0 1 2 0 0 -1} {} 0}width 5 offset 0"
     rep_origin      86..805
                     /label="pBR322 ori"
                     /ApEinfo_revcolor="#9437ff"
                     /ApEinfo_fwdcolor="#9437ff"
                     /note="locus_tag: pBR322 ori label: pBR322 ori ApEinfo_revcolor: #9437ff ApEinfo_graphicformat: arrow_data {{0 1 2 0 0 -1} {} 0}width 5 offset 0"
     CDS             complement(825..1616)
                     /label="specR"
                     /ApEinfo_revcolor="#0080ff"
                     /ApEinfo_fwdcolor="#0080ff"
                     /note="locus_tag: specR label: specR ApEinfo_revcolor: #0080ff ApEinfo_graphicformat: arrow_data {{0 1 2 0 0 -1} {} 0}width 10 offset 0"
     promoter        complement(1617..1764)
                     /label="specR promoter"
                     /ApEinfo_revcolor="#ffef86"
                     /ApEinfo_fwdcolor="#ffef86"
                     /note="locus_tag: specR promoter label: specR promoter ApEinfo_revcolor: #ffff00 ApEinfo_graphicformat: arrow_data {{0 1 2 0 0 -1} {} 0}width 10 offset 0"
     misc_feature    2012..2051
                     /label="UNS1"
                     /ApEinfo_revcolor="#85dae9"
                     /ApEinfo_fwdcolor="#85dae9"
                     /note="locus_tag: UNS1 label: UNS1 ApEinfo_revcolor: green ApEinfo_graphicformat: arrow_data {{0 1 2 0 0 -1} {} 0}width 5 offset 0"
     misc_feature    complement(2055..2060)
                     /label="BsaI"
                     /ApEinfo_revcolor="#b1ff67"
                     /ApEinfo_fwdcolor="#b1ff67"
                     /note="locus_tag: BsaI label: BsaI ApEinfo_revcolor: #008080 ApEinfo_graphicformat: arrow_data {{0 1 2 0 0 -1} {} 0}width 5 offset 0"
     misc_feature    2062..2065
                     /label="B"
                     /ApEinfo_revcolor="#f58a5e"
                     /ApEinfo_fwdcolor="#f58a5e"
                     /note="locus_tag: B label: B ApEinfo_revcolor: #ff6666 ApEinfo_graphicformat: arrow_data {{0 1 2 0 0 -1} {} 0}width 5 offset 0"
     misc_feature    2070..2073
                     /label="Overhang"
                     /ApEinfo_revcolor="#f58a5e"
                     /ApEinfo_fwdcolor="#f58a5e"
                     /note="ApEinfo_revcolor: #ff6666 ApEinfo_graphicformat: arrow_data {{0 1 2 0 0 -1} {} 0}width 5 offset 0"
     gene            2074..2087
                     /label="Yeast-centromere"
                     /ApEinfo_revcolor="#ffef86"
                     /ApEinfo_fwdcolor="#ffef86"
                     /note="ApEinfo_revcolor: green ApEinfo_graphicformat: arrow_data {{0 1 2 0 0 -1} {} 0}width 5 offset 0"
     misc_feature    2074..2087
                     /label="Extra region for cloning"
                     /ApEinfo_revcolor="#85dae9"
                     /ApEinfo_fwdcolor="#85dae9"
                     /note="ApEinfo_revcolor: green ApEinfo_graphicformat: arrow_data {{0 1 2 0 0 -1} {} 0}width 5 offset 0"
     misc_feature    2088..3473
                     /label="CEN_ARS_HIS-Consolidated"
                     /ApEinfo_revcolor="#6666ff"
                     /ApEinfo_fwdcolor="#6666ff"
                     /note="ApEinfo_revcolor: #6666ff ApEinfo_graphicformat: arrow_data {{0 1 2 0 0 -1} {} 0}width 5 offset 0"
     misc_feature    3463..3473
                     /label="Missing coveragee"
                     /ApEinfo_revcolor="#85dae9"
                     /ApEinfo_fwdcolor="#85dae9"
                     /note="ApEinfo_revcolor: green ApEinfo_graphicformat: arrow_data {{0 1 2 0 0 -1} {} 0}width 5 offset 0"
     misc_feature    complement(3474..3477)
                     /label="Overhang"
                     /ApEinfo_revcolor="#f58a5e"
                     /ApEinfo_fwdcolor="#f58a5e"
                     /note="label: Overhang(1) ApEinfo_revcolor: #ff6666 ApEinfo_graphicformat: arrow_data {{0 1 2 0 0 -1} {} 0}width 5 offset 0"
     misc_feature    3478..4253
                     /label="oriT-consolidated"
                     /ApEinfo_revcolor="#6666ff"
                     /ApEinfo_fwdcolor="#6666ff"
                     /note="ApEinfo_revcolor: #6666ff ApEinfo_graphicformat: arrow_data {{0 1 2 0 0 -1} {} 0}width 5 offset 0"
     misc_feature    3531..3531
                     /label="mut"
                     /ApEinfo_revcolor="#85dae9"
                     /ApEinfo_fwdcolor="#85dae9"
                     /note="ApEinfo_revcolor: green ApEinfo_graphicformat: arrow_data {{0 1 2 0 0 -1} {} 0}width 5 offset 0"
     misc_feature    complement(4254..4257)
                     /label="Overhang"
                     /ApEinfo_revcolor="#f58a5e"
                     /ApEinfo_fwdcolor="#f58a5e"
                     /note="label: Overhang(2) ApEinfo_revcolor: #ff6666 ApEinfo_graphicformat: arrow_data {{0 1 2 0 0 -1} {} 0}width 5 offset 0"
     gene            4258..5684
                     /label="PtBle"
                     /ApEinfo_revcolor="#ffef86"
                     /ApEinfo_fwdcolor="#ffef86"
                     /note="ApEinfo_revcolor: green ApEinfo_graphicformat: arrow_data {{0 1 2 0 0 -1} {} 0}width 5 offset 0"
     misc_feature    5676..5684
                     /label="Seq for cloning"
                     /ApEinfo_revcolor="#85dae9"
                     /ApEinfo_fwdcolor="#85dae9"
                     /note="ApEinfo_revcolor: green ApEinfo_graphicformat: arrow_data {{0 1 2 0 0 -1} {} 0}width 5 offset 0"
     misc_feature    complement(5685..5688)
                     /label="Overhang"
                     /ApEinfo_revcolor="#f58a5e"
                     /ApEinfo_fwdcolor="#f58a5e"
                     /note="label: Overhang(3) ApEinfo_revcolor: #ff6666 ApEinfo_graphicformat: arrow_data {{0 1 2 0 0 -1} {} 0}width 5 offset 0"
     misc_feature    5697..5700
                     /label="Missing coverage"
                     /ApEinfo_revcolor="#85dae9"
                     /ApEinfo_fwdcolor="#85dae9"
                     /note="ApEinfo_revcolor: green ApEinfo_graphicformat: arrow_data {{0 1 2 0 0 -1} {} 0}width 5 offset 0"
     promoter        5697..7202
                     /label="p49202-consolidated"
                     /ApEinfo_revcolor="#ffef86"
                     /ApEinfo_fwdcolor="#ffef86"
                     /note="ApEinfo_revcolor: #ffff00 ApEinfo_graphicformat: arrow_data {{0 1 2 0 0 -1} {} 0}width 10 offset 0"
     CDS             7207..7920
                     /label="Venus"
                     /ApEinfo_revcolor="#b1ff67"
                     /ApEinfo_fwdcolor="#b1ff67"
                     /note="ApEinfo_revcolor: #80ff00 ApEinfo_graphicformat: arrow_data {{0 1 2 0 0 -1} {} 0}width 10 offset 0"
     misc_feature    7921..7922
                     /label="Nucl added for serine fus"
                     /ApEinfo_revcolor="#85dae9"
                     /ApEinfo_fwdcolor="#85dae9"
                     /note="ApEinfo_revcolor: green ApEinfo_graphicformat: arrow_data {{0 1 2 0 0 -1} {} 0}width 5 offset 0"
     misc_feature    7921..7922
                     /label="sfGFP"
                     /ApEinfo_revcolor="#b1ff67"
                     /ApEinfo_fwdcolor="#b1ff67"
                     /note="ApEinfo_revcolor: green ApEinfo_graphicformat: arrow_data {{0 1 2 0 0 -1} {} 0}width 5 offset 0"
     misc_feature    7927..7935
                     /label="3xSTOP"
                     /ApEinfo_revcolor="#ff66ff"
                     /ApEinfo_fwdcolor="#ff66ff"
                     /note="ApEinfo_revcolor: #ff66ff ApEinfo_graphicformat: arrow_data {{0 1 2 0 0 -1} {} 0}width 5 offset 0"
     terminator      7940..8569
                     /label="tFcpB-consolidated"
                     /ApEinfo_revcolor="#800000"
                     /ApEinfo_fwdcolor="#800000"
                     /note="ApEinfo_revcolor: #800000 ApEinfo_graphicformat: arrow_data {{0 1 2 0 0 -1} {} 0}width 5 offset 0"
     misc_feature    8583..8782
                     /label="uLoop-O-spacer1"
                     /ApEinfo_revcolor="#85dae9"
                     /ApEinfo_fwdcolor="#85dae9"
                     /note="ApEinfo_revcolor: green ApEinfo_graphicformat: arrow_data {{0 1 2 0 0 -1} {} 0}width 5 offset 0"
     misc_feature    8796..8995
                     /label="uLoop-O-spacer1"
                     /ApEinfo_revcolor="#85dae9"
                     /ApEinfo_fwdcolor="#85dae9"
                     /note="ApEinfo_revcolor: green ApEinfo_graphicformat: arrow_data {{0 1 2 0 0 -1} {} 0}width 5 offset 0"
ORIGIN
        1 aaatgtgaga ccaCCCCAGG ATACATAGAT TACCACAACT CCGAGCCCTT CCACCcacag
       61 aatcagggga taacgcagga aagaacatgt gagcaaaagg ccagcaaaag gccaggaacc
      121 gtaaaaaggc cgcgttgctg gcgtttttcc ataggctccg cccccctgac gagcatcaca
      181 aaaatcgacg ctcaagtcag aggtggcgaa acccgacagg actataaaga taccaggcgt
      241 ttccccctgg aagctccctc gtgcgctctc ctgttccgac cctgccgctt accggatacc
      301 tgtccgcctt tctcccttcg ggaagcgtgg cgctttctca tagctcacgc tgtaggtatc
      361 tcagttcggt gtaggtcgtt cgctccaagc tgggctgtgt gcacgaaccc cccgttcagc
      421 ccgaccgctg cgccttatcc ggtaactatc gtcttgagtc caacccggta agacacgact
      481 tatcgccact ggcagcagcc actggtaaca ggattagcag agcgaggtat gtaggcggtg
      541 ctacagagtt cttgaagtgg tggcctaact acggctacac tagaaggaca gtatttggta
      601 tctgcgctct gctgaagcca gttaccttcg gaaaaagagt tggtagctct tgatccggca
      661 aacaaaccac cgctggtagc ggtggttttt ttgtttgcaa gcagcagatt acgcgcagaa
      721 aaaaaggatc tcaagaagat cctttgatct tttctacggg gtctgacgct cagtggaacg
      781 aaaactcacg ttaagggatt ttggtcatgc attctaggtg attaTTATTT GCCGACTACC
      841 TTGGTGATCT CGCCTTTCAC GTAGTGGACA AATTCTTCCA ACTGATCTGC GCGCGAGGCC
      901 AAGCGATCTT CTTCTTGTCC AAGATAAGCC TGTCTAGCTT CAAGTATGAC GGGCTGATAC
      961 TGGGCCGGCA GGCGCTCCAT TGCCCAGTCG GCAGCGACAT CCTTCGGCGC GATTTTGCCG
     1021 GTTACTGCGC TGTACCAAAT GCGGGACAAC GTAAGCACTA CATTTCGCTC ATCGCCAGCC
     1081 CAGTCGGGCG GCGAGTTCCA TAGCGTTAAG GTTTCATTTA GCGCCTCAAA TAGATCCTGT
     1141 TCAGGAACCG GATCAAAGAG TTCCTCCGCC GCTGGACCTA CCAAGGCAAC GCTATGTTCT
     1201 CTTGCTTTTG TCAGCAAGAT AGCCAGATCA ATGTCGATCG TGGCTGGCTC GAAGATACCA
     1261 GCAAGAATGT CATTGCGCTG CCATTCTCCA AATTGCAGTT CGCGCTTAGC TGGATAACGC
     1321 CACGGAATGA TGTCGTCGTG CACAACAATG GTGACTTCTA CAGCGCGGAG AATCTCACTC
     1381 TCTCCAGGGG AAGCCGAAGT TTCCAAAAGG TCGTTGATCA AAGCTCGCCG CGTTGTTTCA
     1441 TCAAGCCTTA CGGTCACCGT AACCAGCAAA TCAATATCAC TGTGTGGCTT CAGGCCGCCA
     1501 TCCACTGCGG AGCCGTACAA ATGTACGGCC AGCAACGTCG GTTCGAGATG GCGCTCGATG
     1561 ACGCCAACTA CCTCTGATAG TTGAGTCGAT ACTTCGGCGA TCACCGCTTC CCTCATGCGA
     1621 AACGATCCTC ATCCTGTCTC TTGATCAGAT ATTGATCCCC TGCGCCATCA GATCCTTGGC
     1681 GGCAAGAAAG CCATCCAGTT TACTTTGCAG GGCTTCCCAA CCTTACCAGA GGGCGCCCCA
     1741 GCTGGCAATT CCGGTTCGCT TGCTAAGCTT GCATGCCTGC AAGTCGACTC TAGAGGAgcg
     1801 gtgatcacag gcagcaacgc tctgtcatcg ttacaatcaa catgctaccc tccgcgagat
     1861 catccgtgtt tcaaacccgg cagcttagtt gccgttcttc cgaatagcat cggtaacatg
     1921 agcaaagtct gccgccttac aacggctctc ccgctgacgc cgtcccggac tgatgggctg
     1981 cctgtatcga gtggtgattt tgtgccgagc tCATTACTCG CATCCATTCT CAGGCTGTCT
     2041 CGTCTCGTCT CCGaggtctc atactaatgg gagctagctc gtcttcaGCG AGCATCACGT
     2101 GCTATAAAAA TAATTATAAT TTAAATTTTT TAATATAAAT ATATAAATTA AAAATAGAAA
     2161 GTAAAAAAAG AAATTAAAGA AAAAATAGTT TTTGTTTTCC GAAGATGTAA AAGACTCTAG
     2221 GGGGATCGCC AACAAATACT ACCTTTTATC TTGCTCGTCC TGCTCTCAGG TATTAATGCC
     2281 GAATTGTTTC ATCTTGTCTG TGTAGAAGAC CACACACGAA AATCCTGTGA TTTTACATTT
     2341 TACTTATCGT TAATCGAATG TATATCTATT TAATCTGCTT TTCTTGTCTA ATAAATATAT
     2401 ATGTAAAGTA CGCTTTTTGT TGAAATTTTT TAAACCTTTG TTTATTTTTT TTTCTTCATT
     2461 CCGTAACTCT TCTACCTTCT TTATTTACTT TCTAAAATCC AAATACAAAA CATAAAAATA
     2521 AATAAACACA GAGTAAATTC CCAAATTATT CCATCATTAA AAGATACGAG GCGCGTGTAA
     2581 GTTACAGGCA AGCGATCCTA GTACACTCTA TATTTTTTTA TGCCTCGGTA ATGATTTTCA
     2641 TTTTTTTTTT CCACCTAGCG GATGACTCTT TTTTTTTCTT AGCGATTGGC ATTATCACAT
     2701 AATGAATTAT ACATTATATA AAGTAATGTG ATTTCTTCGA AGAATATACT AAAAAATGAG
     2761 CAGGCAAGAT AAACGAAGGC AAAGATGACA GAGCAGAAAG CCCTAGTAAA GCGTATTACA
     2821 AATGAAACCA AGATTCAGAT TGCGATCTCT TTAAAGGGTG GTCCCCTAGC GATAGAGCAC
     2881 TCGATCTTCC CAGAAAAAGA GGCAGAAGCA GTAGCAGAAC AGGCCACACA ATCGCAAGTG
     2941 ATTAACGTCC ACACAGGTAT AGGGTTTCTG GACCATATGA TACATGCTCT GGCCAAGCAT
     3001 TCCGGCTGGT CGCTAATCGT TGAGTGCATT GGTGACTTAC ACATAGACGA CCATCACACC
     3061 ACTGAAGACT GCGGGATTGC TCTCGGTCAA GCTTTTAAAG AGGCCCTAGG GGCCGTGCGT
     3121 GGAGTAAAAA GGTTTGGATC AGGATTTGCG CCTTTGGATG AGGCACTTTC CAGAGCGGTG
     3181 GTAGATCTTT CGAACAGGCC GTACGCAGTT GTCGAACTTG GTTTGCAAAG GGAGAAAGTA
     3241 GGAGATCTCT CTTGCGAGAT GATCCCGCAT TTTCTTGAAA GCTTTGCAGA GGCTAGCAGA
     3301 ATTACCCTCC ACGTTGATTG TCTGCGAGGC AAGAATGATC ATCACCGTAG TGAGAGTGCG
     3361 TTCAAGGCTC TTGCGGTTGC CATAAGAGAA GCCACCTCGC CCAATGGTAC CAACGATGTT
     3421 CCCTCCACCA AAGGTGTTCT TATGTAGTTT TACACAGGAG TCtggacttg accaatgGAT
     3481 CGTCTTGCCT TGCTCGTCGG TGATGTACTT CACCAGCTCC GCGAAGTCGC cCTTCTTGAT
     3541 GGAGCGCATG GGGACGTGCT TGGCAATCAC GCGCACCCCC CGGCCGTTTT AGCGGCTAAA
     3601 AAAGTCATGG CTCTGCCCTC GGGCGGACCA CGCCCATCAT GACCTTGCCA AGCTCGTCCT
     3661 GCTTCTCTTC GATCTTCGCC AGCAGGGCGA GGATCGTGGC ATCACCGAAC CGCGCCGTGC
     3721 GCGGGTCGTC GGTGAGCCAG AGTTTCAGCA GGCCGCCCAG GCGGCCCAGG TCGCCATTGA
     3781 TGCGGACCAG CTCGCGGACG TGCTCATAGT CCACGACGCC CGTGATTTTG TAGCCCTGGC
     3841 CGACGGCCAG CAGGTAGGCC GACAGGCTCA TGCCGGCCGC CGCCGCCTTT TCCTCAATCG
     3901 CCCTTCGTTC GTCTGGAAGG CAGTACACCT TGATAGGTGG GCTGCCCTTC CTGGTTGGCT
     3961 TGGTTTCATC AGCCATCCGC TTGCCCTCAT CTGTTACGCC GGCGGTAGCC GGCCAGCCTC
     4021 GCAGAGCAGG ATTCCCGTTG AGCACCGCCA GGTGCGAATA AGGGACAGTG AAGAAGGAAC
     4081 ACCCGCTCGC GGGTGGGCCT ACTTCACCTA TCCTGCCCGG CTGACGCCGT TGGATACACC
     4141 AAGGAAAGTC TACACGAACC CTTTGGCAAA ATCCTGTATA TCGTGCGAAA AAGGATGGAT
     4201 ATACCGAAAA AATCGCTATA ATGACCCCGA AGCAGGGTTA TGCAGCGGAA GATGCTTacc
     4261 atgattacgc caagctcgaa attaaccctc actaaaggga acaaaagctg gtacctaaca
     4321 ggattagtgc aattcgagtt gaatcactgg gaaaaacatt gtcttctttt ttatattatc
     4381 atttgcatta gtgctgcagt cgtagatact tgttggttga aagacatcag ctgggaggga
     4441 ctggactagc gtttggtaag gagacatacc tgttaacgtt ggttgcaaaa ttccatttcg
     4501 cgatttatgt tatctgtaaa tcctgatttg tctggaattc ttgatacttc cgttttttta
     4561 gaggccaatg attagcatcg gcgattctca aaatagcatt ttcgacatgc ggtgctgatt
     4621 tcataaacat agacaacgct tttacatgta aaagtaactt gcggacttgg aacagtgctc
     4681 tgtttttggt gtgaacgtaa ctcagcaata tttctgtgct agcaaggttt tttatgatcg
     4741 accgaagatc tcaaaactcc gggtctttca actgtctgac tagaccatgt tcgtaacgtc
     4801 ggacagcagc tttcgttgta ctggtagaat ttctacgtgc gaagcacgtg taggcaggtt
     4861 gaacgacgat ccctgccgat ggatggattg gcacgcggcg gaacgctttc gtgatctaca
     4921 ccacctggat cttcacatat cttcgaaatc gaaaaattaa ccaagtcgac ggtatcgata
     4981 atattctagc tgagggtacc catggccaag ttgaccagtg ccgttccggt gctcaccgcg
     5041 cgcgacgtcg ccggagcggt cgagttctgg accgaccggc tcgggttctc ccgggacttc
     5101 gtggaggacg acttcgccgg tgtggtccgg gacgacgtga ccctgttcat cagcgcggtc
     5161 caggaccagg tggtgccgga caacaccctg gcctgggtgt gggtgcgcgg cctggacgag
     5221 ctgtacgccg agtggtcgga ggtcgtgtcc acgaacttcc gggacgcctc cgggccggcc
     5281 atgaccgaga tcggcgagca gccgtggggg cgggagttcg ccctgcgcga cccggccggc
     5341 aactgcgtgc acttcgtggc cgaggagcag gactgaccga cgccgaccaa caccgccggt
     5401 ccgacgcggc ccgacgggtc cgaggcctcg gagatctggg cccatgcggc cgcaacaact
     5461 acctcgactt tggctgggac actttcagtg aggacaagaa gcttcagaag cgtgctatcg
     5521 aactcaacca gggacgtgcg gcacaaatgg gcatccttgc tctcatggtg cacgaacagt
     5581 tgggagtctc tatccttcct taaaaattta attttcatta gttgcagtca ctccgctttg
     5641 gtttcacagt caggaataac actagctcgt cttcaatcac gtgccgctGC Aaggagtcca
     5701 AACGGTACGT CAGATCCCAC GTCACTACCG CACCCGGTTA TTCCAGTGCG TAAGCTCGTA
     5761 GTGGAAGAAC AGGCTGCGGT AGTGACGTGG AATTTGACAC TTTCCAATCT TCAAGACCTC
     5821 TAGCCAGCAA AGACTTCTTG AATCTGCAAG GATATTCTAT TTAGATATAA GTATATACTT
     5881 GACAGTGAGG GGGGTCGTGA CCGTCTCTCG CTGGGATAGA GAAGATGGCA ACCATTGAAT
     5941 TGAGAACTCG AAACTTGAGC TTGGTTGGAT CTTGATCATT CTGAATTTGC AGGATAGGTT
     6001 AACAGTAAAA GTCAATCTTG CGCTCGCCAT CTACCAGAAA GCACGTGGGT GCCCAGATCC
     6061 TCCCAACGAG CGAACGGACG GATGCTAGTC GGGGGGATCT CTGTGGGCCA TTCAAACGAA
     6121 AGGCAGATGG CATCGTTCCA AGATCTATTG GTCATTGGGC TTCTCATACA GTCATTGACA
     6181 CCACGATTGA AGACAAATTT TTGTTGACAG TGAAATCGTT GCGGACGCGC TCCGATTCAA
     6241 AAGTTTCCCT ACTCGGTCGC GTCAACCGAC CTTCCCCTCG TGAGTTTACA GCTTGATACG
     6301 CCCTATTTGG CTTCCTATGT AAAGTCTCCA GTGATCATAT TAAAGTCATT GGTCATGACA
     6361 CTCTCCTTGT TCAAAATTTG GTACCATACA ATGCGCGGAG CAGTCAGTTC TCATTTCCAG
     6421 CGATCGTTAA AACAATTAGA GAAATGCCTT ACTTCTCTCT TTATATCTGT ATTACTCAGA
     6481 GTCAGTGAGT AGTACGAATT TCCAACGTCC TAGCTCCAAT TTATGGTTTC AAACAATCCG
     6541 AATTCGTTGG TCCACAGTCA AGGAATTCGC AAGAATCCCT ATTTCACTAG GCGTGCACTA
     6601 TGGGGTCGCT TTTGAGGTTC TCATTTGCGG CGATCGTTAA AACGATTACA GAAATGCTAC
     6661 ACTTCGCTCT TTATATATAT TACTCATTGA GCATCAGGAA TGTCCAATGT CGTAACTCCG
     6721 ATTCATGGTT TCAAACAATC CGAATTCGTT GGTCCGAGGA ATCCGCAAAA AGTAATTGTA
     6781 GTCTATGTAC GACCGAGTCG CTGGTGAGGG TTTTTTGTCG TTGGATTGCT CGAGCGAATT
     6841 CTCCGAGATT GTACAGAAAG CTCAACTTTC GGAAGGCATC TATGTGGTCC AACCAATCTA
     6901 TTCAAATATA TCAATTGTTA AGAGCAGAGT TCGATCCTCA CTATGTGGAG GGGCATGGTG
     6961 AGATTACGGA GTGCCGAGAC ATAAGAGCTC CCTGCAATCA AGTTGATGGA CATGCTTCGA
     7021 AAATGCCATG ACTGAGAACG AGAACGCCCA GATGCTCCGC GGCACGAGAA CTCGATGAAC
     7081 ACGAACCGAA TCCAACGCCA AAAACGCGTT GTCCAAAACA TTGCAACTCT CTCTGATAAA
     7141 AACCAAAACG CCGCAAATTG CACCAGCTTT TTTGGTTGTC CTACGCCTCT TTCCGCACCA
     7201 CCaatgGTGA GCAAGGGCGA GGAGCTGTTC ACCGGGGTGG TGCCCATCCT GGTCGAGCTG
     7261 GACGGCGACG TAAACGGCCA CAAGTTCAGC GTGTCCGGCG AGGGCGAGGG CGATGCCACC
     7321 TACGGCAAGC TGACCCTGAA GCTGATCTGC ACCACCGGCA AGCTGCCCGT GCCCTGGCCC
     7381 ACCCTCGTGA CCACCCTGGG CTACGGCCTG CAGTGCTTCG CCCGCTACCC CGACCACATG
     7441 AAGCAGCACG ACTTCTTCAA GTCCGCCATG CCCGAAGGCT ACGTCCAGGA GCGCACCATC
     7501 TTCTTCAAGG ACGACGGCAA CTACAAGACC CGCGCCGAGG TGAAGTTCGA GGGCGACACC
     7561 CTGGTGAACC GCATCGAGCT GAAGGGCATC GACTTCAAGG AGGACGGCAA CATCCTGGGG
     7621 CACAAGCTGG AGTACAACTA CAACAGCCAC AACGTCTATA TCACCGCCGA CAAGCAGAAG
     7681 AACGGCATCA AGGCCAACTT CAAGATCCGC CACAACATCG AGGACGGCGG CGTGCAGCTC
     7741 GCCGACCACT ACCAGCAGAA CACCCCCATC GGCGACGGCC CCGTGCTGCT GCCCGACAAC
     7801 CACTACCTGA GCTACCAGTC CGCCCTGAGC AAAGACCCCA ACGAGAAGCG CGATCACATG
     7861 GTCCTGCTGG AGTTCGTGAC CGCCGCCGGG ATCACTCTCG GCATGGACGA GCTGTACAAG
     7921 TCAGGTtaat gataggcttT TTACTTGCTG GGTTAGGCCG TTTCTGGAAT AACATATTAG
     7981 ATTCTAACTG GTTCGAAGCA TTGCGTTGCT GTAACATTCC CGTTCACAAA AATACAGAAC
     8041 AGTCTAGAAG TTCGCGAAGA CATAATTTTT CTCTTTAGGA GCCCGGAGTT GTAATTGTTC
     8101 TAGGGCTGTT CCAATAGAGA AGATATGATG ATCAAACATA CCAGCCGCGC TTGATTGGAC
     8161 GGAGTACGTT TGCATCAGCT ATTTTGCAAA AGCGCTGCAC GACGCACACT CTATGAACAC
     8221 CTCAAAACTC TCAACACAAG TGACAACCAT CCTCTCCAAA AGGCTATCTT TCGGGGCACC
     8281 TGTAATATAA AAAATCATGG CAGTGCATTC CATGCAAAAA ATGTCTAATC TTGTTGGGTT
     8341 TTAAAGTCTG TATCGAGCAC AGAGGTGACA AAAGCCACCG GCTGGATCGC ACTTCTCGGA
     8401 ATTTCCCCCC TACTATCAAA CAAATTCGAA TTGCCAAAGG TGAAGGGACT AACTGTAAAT
     8461 CCTGATCAAT CAAGGACTCA ATCAAGTACA ATGGGCTACA ATGATATTTA GATGGGAACA
     8521 CAATGAAACA AATTGAAACT TCTACTGACA GGAGCGCAAT TGACTTGTGc gctatacagg
     8581 agGGGAACAA AGGATTGTGC AGTGCCATAC GACAAGTTCG CCTCAATCGC CAAACCCCTT
     8641 GACTGTGCTT CCCGAGCGGA AACATTTAGA TTGGCTACTA CAACCGTTGC TCTCCGGGCG
     8701 GATAAGAGAA TAAATCTGGA TTCGGCAGAG TAGTCGGCCT TATCATCAGT TAGATGTTGA
     8761 TAATCCCGTT GGGCAGGTCA CAcgctacag aggagGGGAA CAAAGGATTG TGCAGTGCCA
     8821 TACGACAAGT TCGCCTCAAT CGCCAAACCC CTTGACTGTG CTTCCCGAGC GGAAACATTT
     8881 AGATTGGCTA CTACAACCGT TGCTCTCCGG GCGGATAAGA GAATAAATCT GGATTCGGCA
     8941 GAGTAGTCGG CCTTATCATC AGTTAGATGT TGATAATCCC GTTGGGCAGG TCACAcgcta
     9001 ggt
//
